# Supplementary material for: Engineering Adhesion of the Probiotic Strain Escherichia coli Nissle to the Fungal Pathogen Candida albicans
Source: ACS Synth Biol. 2024 Sep 12;13(12):4027–39. doi: 10.1021/acssynbio.4c00466 (PMC11669158; doi:10.1021/acssynbio.4c00466)
Supplement: Supplementary file 2 — sb4c00466_si_002.zip [file sb4c00466_si_002.zip › pAC502.gb]

LOCUS       pAC502                  5828 bp    DNA     circular UNA 21-AUG-2024
DEFINITION  Gibson/Homology Cloning ligation product.
ACCESSION   urn.local...12j-i3zlsfv
VERSION     urn.local...12j-i3zlsfv
KEYWORDS    .
SOURCE      
  ORGANISM  .
FEATURES             Location/Qualifiers
     regulatory      complement(159..197)
                     /note="Geneious type: terminator"
                     /standard_name="Terminator BBa_B1006"
     CDS             complement(199..957)
                     /standard_name="mKate2"
     regulatory      complement(995..1032)
                     /note="Geneious type: promoter"
                     /standard_name="p(Cat)"
     CDS             complement(1281..2096)
                     /standard_name="Kanr"
     rep_origin      2202..2821
     misc_feature    complement(3236..3460)
                     /standard_name="ROP"
     regulatory      3866..3900
                     /note="Geneious type: promoter"
                     /standard_name="BBAJ23114"
     sig_peptide     3929..4072
                     /standard_name="Signal peptide"
     misc_feature    4073..4096
                     /note="Geneious type: tag"
                     /standard_name="FLAG Tag"
     CDS             4097..4438
                     /standard_name="actinohivin"
     misc_feature    4439..4468
                     /standard_name="cleavable linker"
     CDS             <4469..5785
                     /codon_start=1
                     /standard_name="AIDA1c"
     regulatory      5795..5828
                     /note="Geneious type: terminator"
                     /standard_name="BBA_B1002"
ORIGIN      
        1 cacctcgacc ccaaaaaact tgattannnn nnnnnnnnnn nnnnnnnnnn nnnnnnnnnn
       61 nnnnnnnnnn nnnnnccttt gacgttggag tccacgttct ttaatattgt cgacggagcc
      121 catttatgcg ttaaaaaatc acccaataca ttgattagaa aaaaaacccc gccctgtcag
      181 gggcggggtt tttttttatt aacggtgtcc caatttagaa ggcaaatcac aataacgtgc
      241 gacggctact tcgtgctgct caacataagt ttccttatct gcttctttga tacgttctaa
      301 acgacgatcg acgtagtaaa caccaggcat cttaagattt ttagctggct ttttagaacg
      361 gtatgtggtc ttcaaattac agataaggtg acctccaccg acaagtttca aagccatatc
      421 agcacgacct tccaatccgc catccgcagg atataaagtt tccgtagatg cttcccatcc
      481 aagggtcttt ttctgcataa caggaccatt agatggaaaa ttaactccac ggatttttac
      541 gttgtagata agacaaccat cttgcagaga tgtatcttga gttgctgtca atactccacc
      601 atcttcataa gttgtgacac gttcccatgt aaatccttca ggaaatgact gtttaaagaa
      661 atctgggata ccttgggtat gattgataaa agtttttgat ccgtacataa aagatgtggc
      721 aagaatatca aaggcaaaag gcaatggtcc accttcaacg gccttaatac gcatggtctg
      781 agtaccttca tatggttttc cttctccttc tgaggtacat ttaaagtggt gattatttac
      841 tgttccttcc atgtacaatt tcatgtgcat gttttctttg ataagttctg atgaagccat
      901 agtagttcct cctcgtagct ttactaatat aacattcagc ttcttttttg taagcatgca
      961 acctaaatgg ctaagtactc cctcggagtc cgaatgtttc attatggtga aagttggaac
     1021 ctcttacgtg ccgactcttg ttccaaactg gaacaacact caaccctatc tcggtctatt
     1081 cttttgattt ataagggatt ttgccgattt cggcctattg gttaaaaaat gagctgattt
     1141 aacaaaaatt taacgcgaat tttaacaaaa tattaacgtt tacaatttca ggtggcactt
     1201 ttcggggaaa tgtgcgcgga acccctattt gtttattttt ctaaatacat tcaaatatgt
     1261 atccgctcat gaattaattc ttagaaaaac tcatcgagca tcaaatgaaa ctgcaattta
     1321 ttcatatcag gattatcaat accatatttt tgaaaaagcc gtttctgtaa tgaaggagaa
     1381 aactcaccga ggcagttcca taggatggca agatcctggt atcggtctgc gattccgact
     1441 cgtccaacat caatacaacc tattaatttc ccctcgtcaa aaataaggtt atcaagtgag
     1501 aaatcaccat gagtgacgac tgaatccggt gagaatggca aaagtttatg catttctttc
     1561 cagacttgtt caacaggcca gccattacgc tcgtcatcaa aatcactcgc atcaaccaaa
     1621 ccgttattca ttcgtgattg cgcctgagcg agacgaaata cgcgatcgct gttaaaagga
     1681 caattacaaa caggaatcga atgcaaccgg cgcaggaaca ctgccagcgc atcaacaata
     1741 ttttcacctg aatcaggata ttcttctaat acctggaatg ctgttttccc ggggatcgca
     1801 gtggtgagta accatgcatc atcaggagta cggataaaat gcttgatggt cggaagaggc
     1861 ataaattccg tcagccagtt tagtctgacc atctcatctg taacatcatt ggcaacgcta
     1921 cctttgccat gtttcagaaa caactctggc gcatcgggct tcccatacaa tcgatagatt
     1981 gtcgcacctg attgcccgac attatcgcga gcccatttat acccatataa atcagcatcc
     2041 atgttggaat ttaatcgcgg cctagagcaa gacgtttccc gttgaatatg gctcataaca
     2101 ccccttgtat tactgtttat gtaagcagac agttttattg ttcatgacca aaatccctta
     2161 acgtgagttt tcgttccact gagcgtcaga ccccgtagaa aagatcaaag gatcttcttg
     2221 agatcctttt tttctgcgcg taatctgctg cttgcaaaca aaaaaaccac cgctaccagc
     2281 ggtggtttgt ttgccggatc aagagctacc aactcttttt ccgaaggtaa ctggcttcag
     2341 cagagcgcag ataccaaata ctgtccttct agtgtagccg tagttaggcc accacttcaa
     2401 gaactctgta gcaccgccta catacctcgc tctgctaatc ctgttaccag tggctgctgc
     2461 cagtggcgat aagtcgtgtc ttaccgggtt ggactcaaga cgatagttac cggataaggc
     2521 gcagcggtcg ggctgaacgg ggggttcgtg cacacagccc agcttggagc gaacgaccta
     2581 caccgaactg agatacctac agcgtgagct atgagaaagc gccacgcttc ccgaagggag
     2641 aaaggcggac aggtatccgg taagcggcag ggtcggaaca ggagagcgca cgagggagct
     2701 tccaggggga aacgcctggt atctttatag tcctgtcggg tttcgccacc tctgacttga
     2761 gcgtcgattt ttgtgatgct cgtcaggggg gcggagccta tggaaaaacg ccagcaacgc
     2821 ggccttttta cggttcctgg ccttttgctg gccttttgct cacatgttct ttcctgcgtt
     2881 atcccctgat tctgtggata accgtattac cgcctttgag tgagctgata ccgctcgccg
     2941 cagccgaacg accgagcgca gcgagtcagt gagcgaggaa gcggaagagc gcctgatgcg
     3001 gtattttctc cttacgcatc tgtgcggtat ttcacaccgc atatatggtg cactctcagt
     3061 acaatctgct ctgatgccgc atagttaagc cagtatacac tccgctatcg ctacgtgact
     3121 gggtcatggc tgcgccccga cacccgccaa cacccgctga cgcgccctga cgggcttgtc
     3181 tgctcccggc atccgcttac agacaagctg tgaccgtctc cgggagctgc atgtgtcaga
     3241 ggttttcacc gtcatcaccg aaacgcgcga ggcagctgcg gtaaagctca tcagcgtggt
     3301 cgtgaagcga ttcacagatg tctgcctgtt catccgcgtc cagctcgttg agtttctcca
     3361 gaagcgttaa tgtctggctt ctgataaagc gggccatgtt aagggcggtt ttttcctgtt
     3421 tggtcactga tgcctccgtg taagggggat ttctgttcat gggggtaatg ataccgatga
     3481 aacgagagag gatgctcacg atacgggtta ctgatgatga acatgcccgg ttactggaac
     3541 gttgtgaggg taaacaactg gcggtatgga tgcggcggga ccagagaaaa atcactcagg
     3601 gtcaatgcca gcgcttcgtt aatacagatg taggtgttcc acagggtagc cagcagcatc
     3661 ctgcgatgca gatccggaac ataatggtgc agggcgctga cttccgcgtt tccagacttt
     3721 acgaaacacg gaaaccgaag accattcatg ttgttgctca ggtcgcagac gttttgcagc
     3781 agcagtcgct tcacgttcgc tcgcgtatcg gtgattcatt ctgctaacca gtaaggcaac
     3841 cccgggcctt ttgctcacat gttcttttat ggctagctca gtcctaggta caatgctagc
     3901 gtttaacttt aagaaggaga tatacatgaa taaggcctac agtatcattt ggagccactc
     3961 cagacaggcc tggattgtgg cctcagagtt agccagagga catggttttg tccttgcaaa
     4021 aaatacactg ctggtattgg cggttgtttc cacaatcgga aatgcatttg cagactacaa
     4081 agacgatgac gacaaggcga gcgttaccat ccgtaacgca cagaccggcc gcctcctgga
     4141 ctctaactat aacggtaacg tttacaccct gccagcgaac ggtggcaact accagcgttg
     4201 gactggtccg ggtgacggta ctgtgcgcaa cgcccagact ggccgttgcc tggatagcaa
     4261 ctatgacggt gctgtgtaca ctctgccgtg caacggcggt tcctaccaga aatggctgtt
     4321 ctattctaat ggctatatcc aaaacgtcga aactggccgt gttctggata gcaactataa
     4381 cggtaacgtg tataccctgc cggccaacgg cggtaactat cagaagtggt ataccggcat
     4441 cattctgaac ccgactaagg aatctgccgg taatactctt accgtgtcaa attatactgg
     4501 gacaccggga agtgttattt ctcttggtgg tgtgcttgaa ggagataatt cacttacgga
     4561 ccgtctggtg gtgaaaggta atacctctgg tcaaagtgac atcgtttatg tcaatgaaga
     4621 tggcagtggt ggtcagacga gagatggtat taatattatt tctgtagagg gaaattctga
     4681 tgcagaattc tctctgaaga accgcgtagt tgccggagct tatgattaca cactgcagaa
     4741 aggaaacgag agtgggacag ataataaggg atggtattta accagtcatc ttcccacatc
     4801 tgatacccgg caatacagac cggagaacgg aagttatgct accaatatgg cactggctaa
     4861 ctcactgttc ctcatggatt tgaatgagcg taagcaattc agggccatga gtgataatac
     4921 acagcctgag tctgcatccg tgtggatgaa gatcactgga ggaataagct ctggtaagct
     4981 gaatgacggg caaaataaaa caacaaccaa tcagtttatc aatcagctcg ggggggatat
     5041 ttataaattc catgctgaac aactgggtga ttttacctta gggattatgg gaggatacgc
     5101 gaatgcaaaa ggtaaaacga taaattacac gagcaacaaa gctgccagaa acacactgga
     5161 tggttattct gtcggggtat acggtacgtg gtatcagaat ggggaaaatg caacagggct
     5221 ctttgctgaa acttggatgc aatataactg gtttaatgca tcagtgaaag gtgacggact
     5281 ggaagaagaa aaatataatc tgaatggttt aaccgcttct gcaggtgggg gatataacct
     5341 gaatgtgcac acatggacat cacctgaagg aataacaggt gaattctggt tacagcctca
     5401 tttgcaggct gtctggatgg gggttacacc ggatacacat caggaggata acggaacggt
     5461 ggtgcaggga gcagggaaaa ataatattca gacaaaagca ggtattcgtg catcctggaa
     5521 ggtgaaaagc accctggata aggataccgg gcggaggttc cgtccgtata tagaggcaaa
     5581 ctggatccat aacactcatg aatttggtgt taaaatgagt gatgacagcc agttgttgtc
     5641 aggtagccga aatcagggag agataaagac aggtattgaa ggggtgatta ctcaaaactt
     5701 gtcagtgaat ggcggagtcg catatcaggc aggaggtcac gggagcaatg ccatctccgg
     5761 agcactgggg ataaaataca gcttctgata atgacgcaaa aaaccccgct tcggcggggt
     5821 tttttcgc
//
