# Supplementary material for: Engineering Adhesion of the Probiotic Strain Escherichia coli Nissle to the Fungal Pathogen Candida albicans
Source: ACS Synth Biol. 2024 Sep 12;13(12):4027–39. doi: 10.1021/acssynbio.4c00466 (PMC11669158; doi:10.1021/acssynbio.4c00466)
Supplement: Supplementary file 2 — sb4c00466_si_002.zip [file sb4c00466_si_002.zip › pAC503.gb]

LOCUS       pAC503                  5828 bp    DNA     circular UNA 21-AUG-2024
DEFINITION  Gibson/Homology Cloning ligation product.
ACCESSION   urn.local...15k-i3zlvxo
VERSION     urn.local...15k-i3zlvxo
KEYWORDS    .
SOURCE      
  ORGANISM  .
FEATURES             Location/Qualifiers
     regulatory      complement(159..197)
                     /note="Geneious type: terminator"
                     /standard_name="Terminator BBa_B1006"
     CDS             complement(199..957)
                     /standard_name="mKate2"
     regulatory      complement(995..1032)
                     /note="Geneious type: promoter"
                     /standard_name="p(Cat)"
     CDS             complement(1281..2096)
                     /standard_name="Kanr"
     rep_origin      2202..2821
     misc_feature    complement(3236..3460)
                     /standard_name="ROP"
     regulatory      3866..3900
                     /note="Geneious type: promoter"
                     /standard_name="BBAJ23114"
     sig_peptide     3929..4072
                     /standard_name="Signal peptide"
     misc_feature    4073..4096
                     /note="Geneious type: tag"
                     /standard_name="FLAG tag"
     CDS             4097..4438
                     /standard_name="actinohivin"
     misc_feature    4439..4468
                     /standard_name="non cleavable linker"
     CDS             <4469..5785
                     /codon_start=1
                     /standard_name="AIDA1c"
     regulatory      5795..5828
                     /note="Geneious type: terminator"
                     /standard_name="BBA_B1002"
ORIGIN      
        1 cacctcgacc ccaaaaaact tgattannnn nnnnnnnnnn nnnnnnnnnn nnnnnnnnnn
       61 nnnnnnnnnn nnnnnccttt gacgttggag tccacgttct ttaatattgt cgacggagcc
      121 catttatgcg ttaaaaaatc acccaataca ttgattagaa aaaaaacccc gccctgtcag
      181 gggcggggtt tttttttatt aacggtgtcc caatttagaa ggcaaatcac aataacgtgc
      241 gacggctact tcgtgctgct caacataagt ttccttatct gcttctttga tacgttctaa
      301 acgacgatcg acgtagtaaa caccaggcat cttaagattt ttagctggct ttttagaacg
      361 gtatgtggtc ttcaaattac agataaggtg acctccaccg acaagtttca aagccatatc
      421 agcacgacct tccaatccgc catccgcagg atataaagtt tccgtagatg cttcccatcc
      481 aagggtcttt ttctgcataa caggaccatt agatggaaaa ttaactccac ggatttttac
      541 gttgtagata agacaaccat cttgcagaga tgtatcttga gttgctgtca atactccacc
      601 atcttcataa gttgtgacac gttcccatgt aaatccttca ggaaatgact gtttaaagaa
      661 atctgggata ccttgggtat gattgataaa agtttttgat ccgtacataa aagatgtggc
      721 aagaatatca aaggcaaaag gcaatggtcc accttcaacg gccttaatac gcatggtctg
      781 agtaccttca tatggttttc cttctccttc tgaggtacat ttaaagtggt gattatttac
      841 tgttccttcc atgtacaatt tcatgtgcat gttttctttg ataagttctg atgaagccat
      901 agtagttcct cctcgtagct ttactaatat aacattcagc ttcttttttg taagcatgca
      961 acctaaatgg ctaagtactc cctcggagtc cgaatgtttc attatggtga aagttggaac
     1021 ctcttacgtg ccgactcttg ttccaaactg gaacaacact caaccctatc tcggtctatt
     1081 cttttgattt ataagggatt ttgccgattt cggcctattg gttaaaaaat gagctgattt
     1141 aacaaaaatt taacgcgaat tttaacaaaa tattaacgtt tacaatttca ggtggcactt
     1201 ttcggggaaa tgtgcgcgga acccctattt gtttattttt ctaaatacat tcaaatatgt
     1261 atccgctcat gaattaattc ttagaaaaac tcatcgagca tcaaatgaaa ctgcaattta
     1321 ttcatatcag gattatcaat accatatttt tgaaaaagcc gtttctgtaa tgaaggagaa
     1381 aactcaccga ggcagttcca taggatggca agatcctggt atcggtctgc gattccgact
     1441 cgtccaacat caatacaacc tattaatttc ccctcgtcaa aaataaggtt atcaagtgag
     1501 aaatcaccat gagtgacgac tgaatccggt gagaatggca aaagtttatg catttctttc
     1561 cagacttgtt caacaggcca gccattacgc tcgtcatcaa aatcactcgc atcaaccaaa
     1621 ccgttattca ttcgtgattg cgcctgagcg agacgaaata cgcgatcgct gttaaaagga
     1681 caattacaaa caggaatcga atgcaaccgg cgcaggaaca ctgccagcgc atcaacaata
     1741 ttttcacctg aatcaggata ttcttctaat acctggaatg ctgttttccc ggggatcgca
     1801 gtggtgagta accatgcatc atcaggagta cggataaaat gcttgatggt cggaagaggc
     1861 ataaattccg tcagccagtt tagtctgacc atctcatctg taacatcatt ggcaacgcta
     1921 cctttgccat gtttcagaaa caactctggc gcatcgggct tcccatacaa tcgatagatt
     1981 gtcgcacctg attgcccgac attatcgcga gcccatttat acccatataa atcagcatcc
     2041 atgttggaat ttaatcgcgg cctagagcaa gacgtttccc gttgaatatg gctcataaca
     2101 ccccttgtat tactgtttat gtaagcagac agttttattg ttcatgacca aaatccctta
     2161 acgtgagttt tcgttccact gagcgtcaga ccccgtagaa aagatcaaag gatcttcttg
     2221 agatcctttt tttctgcgcg taatctgctg cttgcaaaca aaaaaaccac cgctaccagc
     2281 ggtggtttgt ttgccggatc aagagctacc aactcttttt ccgaaggtaa ctggcttcag
     2341 cagagcgcag ataccaaata ctgtccttct agtgtagccg tagttaggcc accacttcaa
     2401 gaactctgta gcaccgccta catacctcgc tctgctaatc ctgttaccag tggctgctgc
     2461 cagtggcgat aagtcgtgtc ttaccgggtt ggactcaaga cgatagttac cggataaggc
     2521 gcagcggtcg ggctgaacgg ggggttcgtg cacacagccc agcttggagc gaacgaccta
     2581 caccgaactg agatacctac agcgtgagct atgagaaagc gccacgcttc ccgaagggag
     2641 aaaggcggac aggtatccgg taagcggcag ggtcggaaca ggagagcgca cgagggagct
     2701 tccaggggga aacgcctggt atctttatag tcctgtcggg tttcgccacc tctgacttga
     2761 gcgtcgattt ttgtgatgct cgtcaggggg gcggagccta tggaaaaacg ccagcaacgc
     2821 ggccttttta cggttcctgg ccttttgctg gccttttgct cacatgttct ttcctgcgtt
     2881 atcccctgat tctgtggata accgtattac cgcctttgag tgagctgata ccgctcgccg
     2941 cagccgaacg accgagcgca gcgagtcagt gagcgaggaa gcggaagagc gcctgatgcg
     3001 gtattttctc cttacgcatc tgtgcggtat ttcacaccgc atatatggtg cactctcagt
     3061 acaatctgct ctgatgccgc atagttaagc cagtatacac tccgctatcg ctacgtgact
     3121 gggtcatggc tgcgccccga cacccgccaa cacccgctga cgcgccctga cgggcttgtc
     3181 tgctcccggc atccgcttac agacaagctg tgaccgtctc cgggagctgc atgtgtcaga
     3241 ggttttcacc gtcatcaccg aaacgcgcga ggcagctgcg gtaaagctca tcagcgtggt
     3301 cgtgaagcga ttcacagatg tctgcctgtt catccgcgtc cagctcgttg agtttctcca
     3361 gaagcgttaa tgtctggctt ctgataaagc gggccatgtt aagggcggtt ttttcctgtt
     3421 tggtcactga tgcctccgtg taagggggat ttctgttcat gggggtaatg ataccgatga
     3481 aacgagagag gatgctcacg atacgggtta ctgatgatga acatgcccgg ttactggaac
     3541 gttgtgaggg taaacaactg gcggtatgga tgcggcggga ccagagaaaa atcactcagg
     3601 gtcaatgcca gcgcttcgtt aatacagatg taggtgttcc acagggtagc cagcagcatc
     3661 ctgcgatgca gatccggaac ataatggtgc agggcgctga cttccgcgtt tccagacttt
     3721 acgaaacacg gaaaccgaag accattcatg ttgttgctca ggtcgcagac gttttgcagc
     3781 agcagtcgct tcacgttcgc tcgcgtatcg gtgattcatt ctgctaacca gtaaggcaac
     3841 cccgggcctt ttgctcacat gttcttttat ggctagctca gtcctaggta caatgctagc
     3901 gtttaacttt aagaaggaga tatacatgaa taaggcctac agtatcattt ggagccactc
     3961 cagacaggcc tggattgtgg cctcagagtt agccagagga catggttttg tccttgcaaa
     4021 aaatacactg ctggtattgg cggttgtttc cacaatcgga aatgcatttg cagactacaa
     4081 agacgatgac gacaaggcga gcgttaccat ccgtaacgca cagaccggcc gcctcctgga
     4141 ctctaactat aacggtaacg tttacaccct gccagcgaac ggtggcaact accagcgttg
     4201 gactggtccg ggtgacggta ctgtgcgcaa cgcccagact ggccgttgcc tggatagcaa
     4261 ctatgacggt gctgtgtaca ctctgccgtg caacggcggt tcctaccaga aatggctgtt
     4321 ctattctaat ggctatatcc aaaacgtcga aactggccgt gttctggata gcaactataa
     4381 cggtaacgtg tataccctgc cggccaacgg cggtaactat cagaagtggt ataccggcat
     4441 cattctgaac ccgactaagg aactgaccgg taatactctt accgtgtcaa attatactgg
     4501 gacaccggga agtgttattt ctcttggtgg tgtgcttgaa ggagataatt cacttacgga
     4561 ccgtctggtg gtgaaaggta atacctctgg tcaaagtgac atcgtttatg tcaatgaaga
     4621 tggcagtggt ggtcagacga gagatggtat taatattatt tctgtagagg gaaattctga
     4681 tgcagaattc tctctgaaga accgcgtagt tgccggagct tatgattaca cactgcagaa
     4741 aggaaacgag agtgggacag ataataaggg atggtattta accagtcatc ttcccacatc
     4801 tgatacccgg caatacagac cggagaacgg aagttatgct accaatatgg cactggctaa
     4861 ctcactgttc ctcatggatt tgaatgagcg taagcaattc agggccatga gtgataatac
     4921 acagcctgag tctgcatccg tgtggatgaa gatcactgga ggaataagct ctggtaagct
     4981 gaatgacggg caaaataaaa caacaaccaa tcagtttatc aatcagctcg ggggggatat
     5041 ttataaattc catgctgaac aactgggtga ttttacctta gggattatgg gaggatacgc
     5101 gaatgcaaaa ggtaaaacga taaattacac gagcaacaaa gctgccagaa acacactgga
     5161 tggttattct gtcggggtat acggtacgtg gtatcagaat ggggaaaatg caacagggct
     5221 ctttgctgaa acttggatgc aatataactg gtttaatgca tcagtgaaag gtgacggact
     5281 ggaagaagaa aaatataatc tgaatggttt aaccgcttct gcaggtgggg gatataacct
     5341 gaatgtgcac acatggacat cacctgaagg aataacaggt gaattctggt tacagcctca
     5401 tttgcaggct gtctggatgg gggttacacc ggatacacat caggaggata acggaacggt
     5461 ggtgcaggga gcagggaaaa ataatattca gacaaaagca ggtattcgtg catcctggaa
     5521 ggtgaaaagc accctggata aggataccgg gcggaggttc cgtccgtata tagaggcaaa
     5581 ctggatccat aacactcatg aatttggtgt taaaatgagt gatgacagcc agttgttgtc
     5641 aggtagccga aatcagggag agataaagac aggtattgaa ggggtgatta ctcaaaactt
     5701 gtcagtgaat ggcggagtcg catatcaggc aggaggtcac gggagcaatg ccatctccgg
     5761 agcactgggg ataaaataca gcttctgata atgacgcaaa aaaccccgct tcggcggggt
     5821 tttttcgc
//
