# Supplementary material for: Engineering Adhesion of the Probiotic Strain Escherichia coli Nissle to the Fungal Pathogen Candida albicans
Source: ACS Synth Biol. 2024 Sep 12;13(12):4027–39. doi: 10.1021/acssynbio.4c00466 (PMC11669158; doi:10.1021/acssynbio.4c00466)
Supplement: Supplementary file 2 — sb4c00466_si_002.zip [file sb4c00466_si_002.zip › pAC522.gb]

LOCUS       pAC522                  5774 bp    DNA     circular UNA 21-AUG-2024
DEFINITION  Gibson/Homology Cloning ligation product.
ACCESSION   urn.local...135-i3zlt04
VERSION     urn.local...135-i3zlt04
KEYWORDS    .
SOURCE      
  ORGANISM  .
FEATURES             Location/Qualifiers
     regulatory      complement(159..197)
                     /note="Geneious type: terminator"
                     /standard_name="Terminator BBa_B1006"
     CDS             complement(199..957)
                     /standard_name="mKate2"
     protein_bind    complement(983..994)
                     /standard_name="PqsR binding site"
     regulatory      complement(995..1032)
                     /note="Geneious type: promoter"
                     /standard_name="p(Cat)"
     CDS             complement(1281..2096)
                     /standard_name="Kanr"
     rep_origin      2202..2821
     misc_feature    complement(3236..3460)
                     /standard_name="ROP"
     regulatory      3866..3900
                     /note="Geneious type: promoter"
                     /standard_name="BBAJ23114"
     sig_peptide     3929..4072
                     /standard_name="Signal peptide"
     misc_feature    4073..4096
                     /note="Geneious type: tag"
                     /standard_name="FLAG tag"
     CDS             4097..4384
                     /standard_name="chi92"
     misc_feature    4385..4414
                     /standard_name="cleavable linker"
     CDS             <4415..5731
                     /codon_start=1
                     /standard_name="AIDA1c"
     regulatory      5741..5774
                     /note="Geneious type: terminator"
                     /standard_name="BBA_B1002"
ORIGIN      
        1 cacctcgacc ccaaaaaact tgattannnn nnnnnnnnnn nnnnnnnnnn nnnnnnnnnn
       61 nnnnnnnnnn nnnnnccttt gacgttggag tccacgttct ttaatattgt cgacggagcc
      121 catttatgcg ttaaaaaatc acccaataca ttgattagaa aaaaaacccc gccctgtcag
      181 gggcggggtt tttttttatt aacggtgtcc caatttagaa ggcaaatcac aataacgtgc
      241 gacggctact tcgtgctgct caacataagt ttccttatct gcttctttga tacgttctaa
      301 acgacgatcg acgtagtaaa caccaggcat cttaagattt ttagctggct ttttagaacg
      361 gtatgtggtc ttcaaattac agataaggtg acctccaccg acaagtttca aagccatatc
      421 agcacgacct tccaatccgc catccgcagg atataaagtt tccgtagatg cttcccatcc
      481 aagggtcttt ttctgcataa caggaccatt agatggaaaa ttaactccac ggatttttac
      541 gttgtagata agacaaccat cttgcagaga tgtatcttga gttgctgtca atactccacc
      601 atcttcataa gttgtgacac gttcccatgt aaatccttca ggaaatgact gtttaaagaa
      661 atctgggata ccttgggtat gattgataaa agtttttgat ccgtacataa aagatgtggc
      721 aagaatatca aaggcaaaag gcaatggtcc accttcaacg gccttaatac gcatggtctg
      781 agtaccttca tatggttttc cttctccttc tgaggtacat ttaaagtggt gattatttac
      841 tgttccttcc atgtacaatt tcatgtgcat gttttctttg ataagttctg atgaagccat
      901 agtagttcct cctcgtagct ttactaatat aacattcagc ttcttttttg taagcatgca
      961 acctaaatgg ctaagtactc cctcggagtc cgaatgtttc attatggtga aagttggaac
     1021 ctcttacgtg ccgactcttg ttccaaactg gaacaacact caaccctatc tcggtctatt
     1081 cttttgattt ataagggatt ttgccgattt cggcctattg gttaaaaaat gagctgattt
     1141 aacaaaaatt taacgcgaat tttaacaaaa tattaacgtt tacaatttca ggtggcactt
     1201 ttcggggaaa tgtgcgcgga acccctattt gtttattttt ctaaatacat tcaaatatgt
     1261 atccgctcat gaattaattc ttagaaaaac tcatcgagca tcaaatgaaa ctgcaattta
     1321 ttcatatcag gattatcaat accatatttt tgaaaaagcc gtttctgtaa tgaaggagaa
     1381 aactcaccga ggcagttcca taggatggca agatcctggt atcggtctgc gattccgact
     1441 cgtccaacat caatacaacc tattaatttc ccctcgtcaa aaataaggtt atcaagtgag
     1501 aaatcaccat gagtgacgac tgaatccggt gagaatggca aaagtttatg catttctttc
     1561 cagacttgtt caacaggcca gccattacgc tcgtcatcaa aatcactcgc atcaaccaaa
     1621 ccgttattca ttcgtgattg cgcctgagcg agacgaaata cgcgatcgct gttaaaagga
     1681 caattacaaa caggaatcga atgcaaccgg cgcaggaaca ctgccagcgc atcaacaata
     1741 ttttcacctg aatcaggata ttcttctaat acctggaatg ctgttttccc ggggatcgca
     1801 gtggtgagta accatgcatc atcaggagta cggataaaat gcttgatggt cggaagaggc
     1861 ataaattccg tcagccagtt tagtctgacc atctcatctg taacatcatt ggcaacgcta
     1921 cctttgccat gtttcagaaa caactctggc gcatcgggct tcccatacaa tcgatagatt
     1981 gtcgcacctg attgcccgac attatcgcga gcccatttat acccatataa atcagcatcc
     2041 atgttggaat ttaatcgcgg cctagagcaa gacgtttccc gttgaatatg gctcataaca
     2101 ccccttgtat tactgtttat gtaagcagac agttttattg ttcatgacca aaatccctta
     2161 acgtgagttt tcgttccact gagcgtcaga ccccgtagaa aagatcaaag gatcttcttg
     2221 agatcctttt tttctgcgcg taatctgctg cttgcaaaca aaaaaaccac cgctaccagc
     2281 ggtggtttgt ttgccggatc aagagctacc aactcttttt ccgaaggtaa ctggcttcag
     2341 cagagcgcag ataccaaata ctgtccttct agtgtagccg tagttaggcc accacttcaa
     2401 gaactctgta gcaccgccta catacctcgc tctgctaatc ctgttaccag tggctgctgc
     2461 cagtggcgat aagtcgtgtc ttaccgggtt ggactcaaga cgatagttac cggataaggc
     2521 gcagcggtcg ggctgaacgg ggggttcgtg cacacagccc agcttggagc gaacgaccta
     2581 caccgaactg agatacctac agcgtgagct atgagaaagc gccacgcttc ccgaagggag
     2641 aaaggcggac aggtatccgg taagcggcag ggtcggaaca ggagagcgca cgagggagct
     2701 tccaggggga aacgcctggt atctttatag tcctgtcggg tttcgccacc tctgacttga
     2761 gcgtcgattt ttgtgatgct cgtcaggggg gcggagccta tggaaaaacg ccagcaacgc
     2821 ggccttttta cggttcctgg ccttttgctg gccttttgct cacatgttct ttcctgcgtt
     2881 atcccctgat tctgtggata accgtattac cgcctttgag tgagctgata ccgctcgccg
     2941 cagccgaacg accgagcgca gcgagtcagt gagcgaggaa gcggaagagc gcctgatgcg
     3001 gtattttctc cttacgcatc tgtgcggtat ttcacaccgc atatatggtg cactctcagt
     3061 acaatctgct ctgatgccgc atagttaagc cagtatacac tccgctatcg ctacgtgact
     3121 gggtcatggc tgcgccccga cacccgccaa cacccgctga cgcgccctga cgggcttgtc
     3181 tgctcccggc atccgcttac agacaagctg tgaccgtctc cgggagctgc atgtgtcaga
     3241 ggttttcacc gtcatcaccg aaacgcgcga ggcagctgcg gtaaagctca tcagcgtggt
     3301 cgtgaagcga ttcacagatg tctgcctgtt catccgcgtc cagctcgttg agtttctcca
     3361 gaagcgttaa tgtctggctt ctgataaagc gggccatgtt aagggcggtt ttttcctgtt
     3421 tggtcactga tgcctccgtg taagggggat ttctgttcat gggggtaatg ataccgatga
     3481 aacgagagag gatgctcacg atacgggtta ctgatgatga acatgcccgg ttactggaac
     3541 gttgtgaggg taaacaactg gcggtatgga tgcggcggga ccagagaaaa atcactcagg
     3601 gtcaatgcca gcgcttcgtt aatacagatg taggtgttcc acagggtagc cagcagcatc
     3661 ctgcgatgca gatccggaac ataatggtgc agggcgctga cttccgcgtt tccagacttt
     3721 acgaaacacg gaaaccgaag accattcatg ttgttgctca ggtcgcagac gttttgcagc
     3781 agcagtcgct tcacgttcgc tcgcgtatcg gtgattcatt ctgctaacca gtaaggcaac
     3841 cccgggcctt ttgctcacat gttcttttat ggctagctca gtcctaggta caatgctagc
     3901 gtttaacttt aagaaggaga tatacatgaa taaggcctac agtatcattt ggagccactc
     3961 cagacaggcc tggattgtgg cctcagagtt agccagagga catggttttg tccttgcaaa
     4021 aaatacactg ctggtattgg cggttgtttc cacaatcgga aatgcatttg cagactacaa
     4081 agacgatgac gacaagcatc cagcatggag tgcaggtact gtgtacaaca cgaatgacaa
     4141 agtatcccac aaacaactgg tgtggcaggc caagtattgg acccagggca atgaaccgag
     4201 ccgtacggcc gatcagtgga aactggtttc gcaggtgcaa ttaggttggg atgcgggagt
     4261 ggtctataac ggcggtgacg taacctctca taacgggcgc aagtggaaag ctcagtactg
     4321 gacaaaaggc gatgagccgg ggaaagctgc cgtctgggtt gatcaaggcg cggcgtcatg
     4381 caatatcatt ctgaacccga ctaaggaatc tgccggtaat actcttaccg tgtcaaatta
     4441 tactgggaca ccgggaagtg ttatttctct tggtggtgtg cttgaaggag ataattcact
     4501 tacggaccgt ctggtggtga aaggtaatac ctctggtcaa agtgacatcg tttatgtcaa
     4561 tgaagatggc agtggtggtc agacgagaga tggtattaat attatttctg tagagggaaa
     4621 ttctgatgca gaattctctc tgaagaaccg cgtagttgcc ggagcttatg attacacact
     4681 gcagaaagga aacgagagtg ggacagataa taagggatgg tatttaacca gtcatcttcc
     4741 cacatctgat acccggcaat acagaccgga gaacggaagt tatgctacca atatggcact
     4801 ggctaactca ctgttcctca tggatttgaa tgagcgtaag caattcaggg ccatgagtga
     4861 taatacacag cctgagtctg catccgtgtg gatgaagatc actggaggaa taagctctgg
     4921 taagctgaat gacgggcaaa ataaaacaac aaccaatcag tttatcaatc agctcggggg
     4981 ggatatttat aaattccatg ctgaacaact gggtgatttt accttaggga ttatgggagg
     5041 atacgcgaat gcaaaaggta aaacgataaa ttacacgagc aacaaagctg ccagaaacac
     5101 actggatggt tattctgtcg gggtatacgg tacgtggtat cagaatgggg aaaatgcaac
     5161 agggctcttt gctgaaactt ggatgcaata taactggttt aatgcatcag tgaaaggtga
     5221 cggactggaa gaagaaaaat ataatctgaa tggtttaacc gcttctgcag gtgggggata
     5281 taacctgaat gtgcacacat ggacatcacc tgaaggaata acaggtgaat tctggttaca
     5341 gcctcatttg caggctgtct ggatgggggt tacaccggat acacatcagg aggataacgg
     5401 aacggtggtg cagggagcag ggaaaaataa tattcagaca aaagcaggta ttcgtgcatc
     5461 ctggaaggtg aaaagcaccc tggataagga taccgggcgg aggttccgtc cgtatataga
     5521 ggcaaactgg atccataaca ctcatgaatt tggtgttaaa atgagtgatg acagccagtt
     5581 gttgtcaggt agccgaaatc agggagagat aaagacaggt attgaagggg tgattactca
     5641 aaacttgtca gtgaatggcg gagtcgcata tcaggcagga ggtcacggga gcaatgccat
     5701 ctccggagca ctggggataa aatacagctt ctgataatga cgcaaaaaac cccgcttcgg
     5761 cggggttttt tcgc
//
