# Supplementary material for: Engineering Adhesion of the Probiotic Strain Escherichia coli Nissle to the Fungal Pathogen Candida albicans
Source: ACS Synth Biol. 2024 Sep 12;13(12):4027–39. doi: 10.1021/acssynbio.4c00466 (PMC11669158; doi:10.1021/acssynbio.4c00466)
Supplement: Supplementary file 2 — sb4c00466_si_002.zip [file sb4c00466_si_002.zip › pAC523.gb]

LOCUS       pAC523                  5774 bp    DNA     circular UNA 21-AUG-2024
DEFINITION  Gibson/Homology Cloning ligation product.
ACCESSION   urn.local...165-i3zlwlc
VERSION     urn.local...165-i3zlwlc
KEYWORDS    .
SOURCE      
  ORGANISM  .
FEATURES             Location/Qualifiers
     regulatory      complement(159..197)
                     /note="Geneious type: terminator"
                     /standard_name="Terminator BBa_B1006"
     CDS             complement(199..957)
                     /standard_name="mKate2"
     regulatory      complement(995..1032)
                     /note="Geneious type: promoter"
                     /standard_name="p(Cat)"
     CDS             complement(1281..2096)
                     /standard_name="Kanr"
     rep_origin      2202..2821
     misc_feature    complement(3236..3460)
                     /standard_name="ROP"
     regulatory      3866..3900
                     /note="Geneious type: promoter"
                     /standard_name="BBAJ23114"
     sig_peptide     3929..4072
                     /standard_name="Signal peptide"
     misc_feature    4073..4096
                     /note="Geneious type: tag"
                     /standard_name="FLAG tag"
     CDS             4097..4384
                     /standard_name="chi92"
     misc_feature    4385..4414
                     /standard_name="non-cleavable linker"
     CDS             <4415..5731
                     /codon_start=1
                     /standard_name="AIDA1c"
     regulatory      5741..5774
                     /note="Geneious type: terminator"
                     /standard_name="BBA_B1002"
ORIGIN      
        1 cacctcgacc ccaaaaaact tgattannnn nnnnnnnnnn nnnnnnnnnn nnnnnnnnnn
       61 nnnnnnnnnn nnnnnccttt gacgttggag tccacgttct ttaatattgt cgacggagcc
      121 catttatgcg ttaaaaaatc acccaataca ttgattagaa aaaaaacccc gccctgtcag
      181 gggcggggtt tttttttatt aacggtgtcc caatttagaa ggcaaatcac aataacgtgc
      241 gacggctact tcgtgctgct caacataagt ttccttatct gcttctttga tacgttctaa
      301 acgacgatcg acgtagtaaa caccaggcat cttaagattt ttagctggct ttttagaacg
      361 gtatgtggtc ttcaaattac agataaggtg acctccaccg acaagtttca aagccatatc
      421 agcacgacct tccaatccgc catccgcagg atataaagtt tccgtagatg cttcccatcc
      481 aagggtcttt ttctgcataa caggaccatt agatggaaaa ttaactccac ggatttttac
      541 gttgtagata agacaaccat cttgcagaga tgtatcttga gttgctgtca atactccacc
      601 atcttcataa gttgtgacac gttcccatgt aaatccttca ggaaatgact gtttaaagaa
      661 atctgggata ccttgggtat gattgataaa agtttttgat ccgtacataa aagatgtggc
      721 aagaatatca aaggcaaaag gcaatggtcc accttcaacg gccttaatac gcatggtctg
      781 agtaccttca tatggttttc cttctccttc tgaggtacat ttaaagtggt gattatttac
      841 tgttccttcc atgtacaatt tcatgtgcat gttttctttg ataagttctg atgaagccat
      901 agtagttcct cctcgtagct ttactaatat aacattcagc ttcttttttg taagcatgca
      961 acctaaatgg ctaagtactc cctcggagtc cgaatgtttc attatggtga aagttggaac
     1021 ctcttacgtg ccgactcttg ttccaaactg gaacaacact caaccctatc tcggtctatt
     1081 cttttgattt ataagggatt ttgccgattt cggcctattg gttaaaaaat gagctgattt
     1141 aacaaaaatt taacgcgaat tttaacaaaa tattaacgtt tacaatttca ggtggcactt
     1201 ttcggggaaa tgtgcgcgga acccctattt gtttattttt ctaaatacat tcaaatatgt
     1261 atccgctcat gaattaattc ttagaaaaac tcatcgagca tcaaatgaaa ctgcaattta
     1321 ttcatatcag gattatcaat accatatttt tgaaaaagcc gtttctgtaa tgaaggagaa
     1381 aactcaccga ggcagttcca taggatggca agatcctggt atcggtctgc gattccgact
     1441 cgtccaacat caatacaacc tattaatttc ccctcgtcaa aaataaggtt atcaagtgag
     1501 aaatcaccat gagtgacgac tgaatccggt gagaatggca aaagtttatg catttctttc
     1561 cagacttgtt caacaggcca gccattacgc tcgtcatcaa aatcactcgc atcaaccaaa
     1621 ccgttattca ttcgtgattg cgcctgagcg agacgaaata cgcgatcgct gttaaaagga
     1681 caattacaaa caggaatcga atgcaaccgg cgcaggaaca ctgccagcgc atcaacaata
     1741 ttttcacctg aatcaggata ttcttctaat acctggaatg ctgttttccc ggggatcgca
     1801 gtggtgagta accatgcatc atcaggagta cggataaaat gcttgatggt cggaagaggc
     1861 ataaattccg tcagccagtt tagtctgacc atctcatctg taacatcatt ggcaacgcta
     1921 cctttgccat gtttcagaaa caactctggc gcatcgggct tcccatacaa tcgatagatt
     1981 gtcgcacctg attgcccgac attatcgcga gcccatttat acccatataa atcagcatcc
     2041 atgttggaat ttaatcgcgg cctagagcaa gacgtttccc gttgaatatg gctcataaca
     2101 ccccttgtat tactgtttat gtaagcagac agttttattg ttcatgacca aaatccctta
     2161 acgtgagttt tcgttccact gagcgtcaga ccccgtagaa aagatcaaag gatcttcttg
     2221 agatcctttt tttctgcgcg taatctgctg cttgcaaaca aaaaaaccac cgctaccagc
     2281 ggtggtttgt ttgccggatc aagagctacc aactcttttt ccgaaggtaa ctggcttcag
     2341 cagagcgcag ataccaaata ctgtccttct agtgtagccg tagttaggcc accacttcaa
     2401 gaactctgta gcaccgccta catacctcgc tctgctaatc ctgttaccag tggctgctgc
     2461 cagtggcgat aagtcgtgtc ttaccgggtt ggactcaaga cgatagttac cggataaggc
     2521 gcagcggtcg ggctgaacgg ggggttcgtg cacacagccc agcttggagc gaacgaccta
     2581 caccgaactg agatacctac agcgtgagct atgagaaagc gccacgcttc ccgaagggag
     2641 aaaggcggac aggtatccgg taagcggcag ggtcggaaca ggagagcgca cgagggagct
     2701 tccaggggga aacgcctggt atctttatag tcctgtcggg tttcgccacc tctgacttga
     2761 gcgtcgattt ttgtgatgct cgtcaggggg gcggagccta tggaaaaacg ccagcaacgc
     2821 ggccttttta cggttcctgg ccttttgctg gccttttgct cacatgttct ttcctgcgtt
     2881 atcccctgat tctgtggata accgtattac cgcctttgag tgagctgata ccgctcgccg
     2941 cagccgaacg accgagcgca gcgagtcagt gagcgaggaa gcggaagagc gcctgatgcg
     3001 gtattttctc cttacgcatc tgtgcggtat ttcacaccgc atatatggtg cactctcagt
     3061 acaatctgct ctgatgccgc atagttaagc cagtatacac tccgctatcg ctacgtgact
     3121 gggtcatggc tgcgccccga cacccgccaa cacccgctga cgcgccctga cgggcttgtc
     3181 tgctcccggc atccgcttac agacaagctg tgaccgtctc cgggagctgc atgtgtcaga
     3241 ggttttcacc gtcatcaccg aaacgcgcga ggcagctgcg gtaaagctca tcagcgtggt
     3301 cgtgaagcga ttcacagatg tctgcctgtt catccgcgtc cagctcgttg agtttctcca
     3361 gaagcgttaa tgtctggctt ctgataaagc gggccatgtt aagggcggtt ttttcctgtt
     3421 tggtcactga tgcctccgtg taagggggat ttctgttcat gggggtaatg ataccgatga
     3481 aacgagagag gatgctcacg atacgggtta ctgatgatga acatgcccgg ttactggaac
     3541 gttgtgaggg taaacaactg gcggtatgga tgcggcggga ccagagaaaa atcactcagg
     3601 gtcaatgcca gcgcttcgtt aatacagatg taggtgttcc acagggtagc cagcagcatc
     3661 ctgcgatgca gatccggaac ataatggtgc agggcgctga cttccgcgtt tccagacttt
     3721 acgaaacacg gaaaccgaag accattcatg ttgttgctca ggtcgcagac gttttgcagc
     3781 agcagtcgct tcacgttcgc tcgcgtatcg gtgattcatt ctgctaacca gtaaggcaac
     3841 cccgggcctt ttgctcacat gttcttttat ggctagctca gtcctaggta caatgctagc
     3901 gtttaacttt aagaaggaga tatacatgaa taaggcctac agtatcattt ggagccactc
     3961 cagacaggcc tggattgtgg cctcagagtt agccagagga catggttttg tccttgcaaa
     4021 aaatacactg ctggtattgg cggttgtttc cacaatcgga aatgcatttg cagactacaa
     4081 agacgatgac gacaagcatc cagcatggag tgcaggtact gtgtacaaca cgaatgacaa
     4141 agtatcccac aaacaactgg tgtggcaggc caagtattgg acccagggca atgaaccgag
     4201 ccgtacggcc gatcagtgga aactggtttc gcaggtgcaa ttaggttggg atgcgggagt
     4261 ggtctataac ggcggtgacg taacctctca taacgggcgc aagtggaaag ctcagtactg
     4321 gacaaaaggc gatgagccgg ggaaagctgc cgtctgggtt gatcaaggcg cggcgtcatg
     4381 caatatcatt ctgaacccga ctaaggaact gaccggtaat actcttaccg tgtcaaatta
     4441 tactgggaca ccgggaagtg ttatttctct tggtggtgtg cttgaaggag ataattcact
     4501 tacggaccgt ctggtggtga aaggtaatac ctctggtcaa agtgacatcg tttatgtcaa
     4561 tgaagatggc agtggtggtc agacgagaga tggtattaat attatttctg tagagggaaa
     4621 ttctgatgca gaattctctc tgaagaaccg cgtagttgcc ggagcttatg attacacact
     4681 gcagaaagga aacgagagtg ggacagataa taagggatgg tatttaacca gtcatcttcc
     4741 cacatctgat acccggcaat acagaccgga gaacggaagt tatgctacca atatggcact
     4801 ggctaactca ctgttcctca tggatttgaa tgagcgtaag caattcaggg ccatgagtga
     4861 taatacacag cctgagtctg catccgtgtg gatgaagatc actggaggaa taagctctgg
     4921 taagctgaat gacgggcaaa ataaaacaac aaccaatcag tttatcaatc agctcggggg
     4981 ggatatttat aaattccatg ctgaacaact gggtgatttt accttaggga ttatgggagg
     5041 atacgcgaat gcaaaaggta aaacgataaa ttacacgagc aacaaagctg ccagaaacac
     5101 actggatggt tattctgtcg gggtatacgg tacgtggtat cagaatgggg aaaatgcaac
     5161 agggctcttt gctgaaactt ggatgcaata taactggttt aatgcatcag tgaaaggtga
     5221 cggactggaa gaagaaaaat ataatctgaa tggtttaacc gcttctgcag gtgggggata
     5281 taacctgaat gtgcacacat ggacatcacc tgaaggaata acaggtgaat tctggttaca
     5341 gcctcatttg caggctgtct ggatgggggt tacaccggat acacatcagg aggataacgg
     5401 aacggtggtg cagggagcag ggaaaaataa tattcagaca aaagcaggta ttcgtgcatc
     5461 ctggaaggtg aaaagcaccc tggataagga taccgggcgg aggttccgtc cgtatataga
     5521 ggcaaactgg atccataaca ctcatgaatt tggtgttaaa atgagtgatg acagccagtt
     5581 gttgtcaggt agccgaaatc agggagagat aaagacaggt attgaagggg tgattactca
     5641 aaacttgtca gtgaatggcg gagtcgcata tcaggcagga ggtcacggga gcaatgccat
     5701 ctccggagca ctggggataa aatacagctt ctgataatga cgcaaaaaac cccgcttcgg
     5761 cggggttttt tcgc
//
