# Supplementary material for: Engineering Adhesion of the Probiotic Strain Escherichia coli Nissle to the Fungal Pathogen Candida albicans
Source: ACS Synth Biol. 2024 Sep 12;13(12):4027–39. doi: 10.1021/acssynbio.4c00466 (PMC11669158; doi:10.1021/acssynbio.4c00466)
Supplement: Supplementary file 2 — sb4c00466_si_002.zip [file sb4c00466_si_002.zip › pAC552.gb]

LOCUS       pAC552                  5966 bp    DNA     circular UNA 21-AUG-2024
DEFINITION  Gibson/Homology Cloning ligation product.
ACCESSION   urn.local...13q-i3zltre
VERSION     urn.local...13q-i3zltre
KEYWORDS    .
SOURCE      
  ORGANISM  .
FEATURES             Location/Qualifiers
     regulatory      complement(159..197)
                     /note="Geneious type: terminator"
                     /standard_name="Terminator BBa_B1006"
     CDS             complement(199..957)
                     /standard_name="mKate2"
     regulatory      complement(995..1032)
                     /note="Geneious type: promoter"
                     /standard_name="p(Cat)"
     CDS             complement(1281..2096)
                     /standard_name="Kanr"
     rep_origin      2202..2821
     misc_feature    complement(3236..3460)
                     /standard_name="ROP"
     regulatory      3866..3900
                     /note="Geneious type: promoter"
                     /standard_name="BBAJ23114"
     sig_peptide     3929..4072
                     /standard_name="Signal peptide"
     misc_feature    4073..4096
                     /note="Geneious type: tag"
                     /standard_name="FLAG tag"
     CDS             4097..4576
                     /standard_name="Dectin-2"
     misc_feature    4577..4606
                     /standard_name="cleavable linker"
     CDS             <4607..5923
                     /codon_start=1
                     /standard_name="AIDA1c"
     regulatory      5933..5966
                     /note="Geneious type: terminator"
                     /standard_name="BBA_B1002"
ORIGIN      
        1 cacctcgacc ccaaaaaact tgattannnn nnnnnnnnnn nnnnnnnnnn nnnnnnnnnn
       61 nnnnnnnnnn nnnnnccttt gacgttggag tccacgttct ttaatattgt cgacggagcc
      121 catttatgcg ttaaaaaatc acccaataca ttgattagaa aaaaaacccc gccctgtcag
      181 gggcggggtt tttttttatt aacggtgtcc caatttagaa ggcaaatcac aataacgtgc
      241 gacggctact tcgtgctgct caacataagt ttccttatct gcttctttga tacgttctaa
      301 acgacgatcg acgtagtaaa caccaggcat cttaagattt ttagctggct ttttagaacg
      361 gtatgtggtc ttcaaattac agataaggtg acctccaccg acaagtttca aagccatatc
      421 agcacgacct tccaatccgc catccgcagg atataaagtt tccgtagatg cttcccatcc
      481 aagggtcttt ttctgcataa caggaccatt agatggaaaa ttaactccac ggatttttac
      541 gttgtagata agacaaccat cttgcagaga tgtatcttga gttgctgtca atactccacc
      601 atcttcataa gttgtgacac gttcccatgt aaatccttca ggaaatgact gtttaaagaa
      661 atctgggata ccttgggtat gattgataaa agtttttgat ccgtacataa aagatgtggc
      721 aagaatatca aaggcaaaag gcaatggtcc accttcaacg gccttaatac gcatggtctg
      781 agtaccttca tatggttttc cttctccttc tgaggtacat ttaaagtggt gattatttac
      841 tgttccttcc atgtacaatt tcatgtgcat gttttctttg ataagttctg atgaagccat
      901 agtagttcct cctcgtagct ttactaatat aacattcagc ttcttttttg taagcatgca
      961 acctaaatgg ctaagtactc cctcggagtc cgaatgtttc attatggtga aagttggaac
     1021 ctcttacgtg ccgactcttg ttccaaactg gaacaacact caaccctatc tcggtctatt
     1081 cttttgattt ataagggatt ttgccgattt cggcctattg gttaaaaaat gagctgattt
     1141 aacaaaaatt taacgcgaat tttaacaaaa tattaacgtt tacaatttca ggtggcactt
     1201 ttcggggaaa tgtgcgcgga acccctattt gtttattttt ctaaatacat tcaaatatgt
     1261 atccgctcat gaattaattc ttagaaaaac tcatcgagca tcaaatgaaa ctgcaattta
     1321 ttcatatcag gattatcaat accatatttt tgaaaaagcc gtttctgtaa tgaaggagaa
     1381 aactcaccga ggcagttcca taggatggca agatcctggt atcggtctgc gattccgact
     1441 cgtccaacat caatacaacc tattaatttc ccctcgtcaa aaataaggtt atcaagtgag
     1501 aaatcaccat gagtgacgac tgaatccggt gagaatggca aaagtttatg catttctttc
     1561 cagacttgtt caacaggcca gccattacgc tcgtcatcaa aatcactcgc atcaaccaaa
     1621 ccgttattca ttcgtgattg cgcctgagcg agacgaaata cgcgatcgct gttaaaagga
     1681 caattacaaa caggaatcga atgcaaccgg cgcaggaaca ctgccagcgc atcaacaata
     1741 ttttcacctg aatcaggata ttcttctaat acctggaatg ctgttttccc ggggatcgca
     1801 gtggtgagta accatgcatc atcaggagta cggataaaat gcttgatggt cggaagaggc
     1861 ataaattccg tcagccagtt tagtctgacc atctcatctg taacatcatt ggcaacgcta
     1921 cctttgccat gtttcagaaa caactctggc gcatcgggct tcccatacaa tcgatagatt
     1981 gtcgcacctg attgcccgac attatcgcga gcccatttat acccatataa atcagcatcc
     2041 atgttggaat ttaatcgcgg cctagagcaa gacgtttccc gttgaatatg gctcataaca
     2101 ccccttgtat tactgtttat gtaagcagac agttttattg ttcatgacca aaatccctta
     2161 acgtgagttt tcgttccact gagcgtcaga ccccgtagaa aagatcaaag gatcttcttg
     2221 agatcctttt tttctgcgcg taatctgctg cttgcaaaca aaaaaaccac cgctaccagc
     2281 ggtggtttgt ttgccggatc aagagctacc aactcttttt ccgaaggtaa ctggcttcag
     2341 cagagcgcag ataccaaata ctgtccttct agtgtagccg tagttaggcc accacttcaa
     2401 gaactctgta gcaccgccta catacctcgc tctgctaatc ctgttaccag tggctgctgc
     2461 cagtggcgat aagtcgtgtc ttaccgggtt ggactcaaga cgatagttac cggataaggc
     2521 gcagcggtcg ggctgaacgg ggggttcgtg cacacagccc agcttggagc gaacgaccta
     2581 caccgaactg agatacctac agcgtgagct atgagaaagc gccacgcttc ccgaagggag
     2641 aaaggcggac aggtatccgg taagcggcag ggtcggaaca ggagagcgca cgagggagct
     2701 tccaggggga aacgcctggt atctttatag tcctgtcggg tttcgccacc tctgacttga
     2761 gcgtcgattt ttgtgatgct cgtcaggggg gcggagccta tggaaaaacg ccagcaacgc
     2821 ggccttttta cggttcctgg ccttttgctg gccttttgct cacatgttct ttcctgcgtt
     2881 atcccctgat tctgtggata accgtattac cgcctttgag tgagctgata ccgctcgccg
     2941 cagccgaacg accgagcgca gcgagtcagt gagcgaggaa gcggaagagc gcctgatgcg
     3001 gtattttctc cttacgcatc tgtgcggtat ttcacaccgc atatatggtg cactctcagt
     3061 acaatctgct ctgatgccgc atagttaagc cagtatacac tccgctatcg ctacgtgact
     3121 gggtcatggc tgcgccccga cacccgccaa cacccgctga cgcgccctga cgggcttgtc
     3181 tgctcccggc atccgcttac agacaagctg tgaccgtctc cgggagctgc atgtgtcaga
     3241 ggttttcacc gtcatcaccg aaacgcgcga ggcagctgcg gtaaagctca tcagcgtggt
     3301 cgtgaagcga ttcacagatg tctgcctgtt catccgcgtc cagctcgttg agtttctcca
     3361 gaagcgttaa tgtctggctt ctgataaagc gggccatgtt aagggcggtt ttttcctgtt
     3421 tggtcactga tgcctccgtg taagggggat ttctgttcat gggggtaatg ataccgatga
     3481 aacgagagag gatgctcacg atacgggtta ctgatgatga acatgcccgg ttactggaac
     3541 gttgtgaggg taaacaactg gcggtatgga tgcggcggga ccagagaaaa atcactcagg
     3601 gtcaatgcca gcgcttcgtt aatacagatg taggtgttcc acagggtagc cagcagcatc
     3661 ctgcgatgca gatccggaac ataatggtgc agggcgctga cttccgcgtt tccagacttt
     3721 acgaaacacg gaaaccgaag accattcatg ttgttgctca ggtcgcagac gttttgcagc
     3781 agcagtcgct tcacgttcgc tcgcgtatcg gtgattcatt ctgctaacca gtaaggcaac
     3841 cccgggcctt ttgctcacat gttcttttat ggctagctca gtcctaggta caatgctagc
     3901 gtttaacttt aagaaggaga tatacatgaa taaggcctac agtatcattt ggagccactc
     3961 cagacaggcc tggattgtgg cctcagagtt agccagagga catggttttg tccttgcaaa
     4021 aaatacactg ctggtattgg cggttgtttc cacaatcgga aatgcatttg cagactacaa
     4081 agacgatgac gacaagcgtc gcttatatga acttcacaca taccattcca gtctcacctg
     4141 cttcagtgaa ggtactatgg tatccgaaaa aatgtgggga tgctgcccga atcattggaa
     4201 atcatttggc tccagctgct acttgatttc taccaaggag aacttttgga gcacgagcga
     4261 gcagaactgt gtccagatgg gggcccatct ggtggtgatc aatactgaag cggagcagaa
     4321 tttcatcacc cagcagctga acgaaagctt atcttatttt ctgggtctgt cggatccaca
     4381 aggtaatggc aaatggcaat ggatcgacga tacgccgttt agtcaaaacg tccgcttctg
     4441 gcacccccat gaaccgaacc taccggaaga gcggtgtgtt tcaatagtgt actggaatcc
     4501 ttcgaaatgg ggctggaatg atgttttttg tgacagcaaa cacaactcga tttgtgaaat
     4561 gaagaaaatt tatctgatca ttctgaaccc gactaaggaa tctgccggta atactcttac
     4621 cgtgtcaaat tatactggga caccgggaag tgttatttct cttggtggtg tgcttgaagg
     4681 agataattca cttacggacc gtctggtggt gaaaggtaat acctctggtc aaagtgacat
     4741 cgtttatgtc aatgaagatg gcagtggtgg tcagacgaga gatggtatta atattatttc
     4801 tgtagaggga aattctgatg cagaattctc tctgaagaac cgcgtagttg ccggagctta
     4861 tgattacaca ctgcagaaag gaaacgagag tgggacagat aataagggat ggtatttaac
     4921 cagtcatctt cccacatctg atacccggca atacagaccg gagaacggaa gttatgctac
     4981 caatatggca ctggctaact cactgttcct catggatttg aatgagcgta agcaattcag
     5041 ggccatgagt gataatacac agcctgagtc tgcatccgtg tggatgaaga tcactggagg
     5101 aataagctct ggtaagctga atgacgggca aaataaaaca acaaccaatc agtttatcaa
     5161 tcagctcggg ggggatattt ataaattcca tgctgaacaa ctgggtgatt ttaccttagg
     5221 gattatggga ggatacgcga atgcaaaagg taaaacgata aattacacga gcaacaaagc
     5281 tgccagaaac acactggatg gttattctgt cggggtatac ggtacgtggt atcagaatgg
     5341 ggaaaatgca acagggctct ttgctgaaac ttggatgcaa tataactggt ttaatgcatc
     5401 agtgaaaggt gacggactgg aagaagaaaa atataatctg aatggtttaa ccgcttctgc
     5461 aggtggggga tataacctga atgtgcacac atggacatca cctgaaggaa taacaggtga
     5521 attctggtta cagcctcatt tgcaggctgt ctggatgggg gttacaccgg atacacatca
     5581 ggaggataac ggaacggtgg tgcagggagc agggaaaaat aatattcaga caaaagcagg
     5641 tattcgtgca tcctggaagg tgaaaagcac cctggataag gataccgggc ggaggttccg
     5701 tccgtatata gaggcaaact ggatccataa cactcatgaa tttggtgtta aaatgagtga
     5761 tgacagccag ttgttgtcag gtagccgaaa tcagggagag ataaagacag gtattgaagg
     5821 ggtgattact caaaacttgt cagtgaatgg cggagtcgca tatcaggcag gaggtcacgg
     5881 gagcaatgcc atctccggag cactggggat aaaatacagc ttctgataat gacgcaaaaa
     5941 accccgcttc ggcggggttt tttcgc
//
