# Supplementary material for: Engineering Adhesion of the Probiotic Strain Escherichia coli Nissle to the Fungal Pathogen Candida albicans
Source: ACS Synth Biol. 2024 Sep 12;13(12):4027–39. doi: 10.1021/acssynbio.4c00466 (PMC11669158; doi:10.1021/acssynbio.4c00466)
Supplement: Supplementary file 2 — sb4c00466_si_002.zip [file sb4c00466_si_002.zip › pAC553.gb]

LOCUS       pAC553                  5966 bp    DNA     circular UNA 21-AUG-2024
DEFINITION  Gibson/Homology Cloning ligation product.
ACCESSION   urn.local...17y-i3zlz36
VERSION     urn.local...17y-i3zlz36
KEYWORDS    .
SOURCE      
  ORGANISM  .
FEATURES             Location/Qualifiers
     regulatory      complement(159..197)
                     /note="Geneious type: terminator"
                     /standard_name="Terminator BBa_B1006"
     CDS             complement(199..957)
                     /standard_name="mKate2"
     regulatory      complement(995..1032)
                     /note="Geneious type: promoter"
                     /standard_name="p(Cat)"
     CDS             complement(1281..2096)
                     /standard_name="Kanr"
     rep_origin      2202..2821
     misc_feature    complement(3236..3460)
                     /standard_name="ROP"
     regulatory      3866..3900
                     /note="Geneious type: promoter"
                     /standard_name="BBAJ23114"
     sig_peptide     3929..4072
                     /standard_name="Signal peptide"
     misc_feature    4073..4096
                     /note="Geneious type: tag"
                     /standard_name="FLAG tag"
     CDS             4097..4576
                     /standard_name="Dectin-2"
     misc_feature    4577..4606
                     /standard_name="non-cleavable linker"
     CDS             <4607..5923
                     /codon_start=1
                     /standard_name="AIDA1c"
     regulatory      5933..5966
                     /note="Geneious type: terminator"
                     /standard_name="BBA_B1002"
ORIGIN      
        1 cacctcgacc ccaaaaaact tgattannnn nnnnnnnnnn nnnnnnnnnn nnnnnnnnnn
       61 nnnnnnnnnn nnnnnccttt gacgttggag tccacgttct ttaatattgt cgacggagcc
      121 catttatgcg ttaaaaaatc acccaataca ttgattagaa aaaaaacccc gccctgtcag
      181 gggcggggtt tttttttatt aacggtgtcc caatttagaa ggcaaatcac aataacgtgc
      241 gacggctact tcgtgctgct caacataagt ttccttatct gcttctttga tacgttctaa
      301 acgacgatcg acgtagtaaa caccaggcat cttaagattt ttagctggct ttttagaacg
      361 gtatgtggtc ttcaaattac agataaggtg acctccaccg acaagtttca aagccatatc
      421 agcacgacct tccaatccgc catccgcagg atataaagtt tccgtagatg cttcccatcc
      481 aagggtcttt ttctgcataa caggaccatt agatggaaaa ttaactccac ggatttttac
      541 gttgtagata agacaaccat cttgcagaga tgtatcttga gttgctgtca atactccacc
      601 atcttcataa gttgtgacac gttcccatgt aaatccttca ggaaatgact gtttaaagaa
      661 atctgggata ccttgggtat gattgataaa agtttttgat ccgtacataa aagatgtggc
      721 aagaatatca aaggcaaaag gcaatggtcc accttcaacg gccttaatac gcatggtctg
      781 agtaccttca tatggttttc cttctccttc tgaggtacat ttaaagtggt gattatttac
      841 tgttccttcc atgtacaatt tcatgtgcat gttttctttg ataagttctg atgaagccat
      901 agtagttcct cctcgtagct ttactaatat aacattcagc ttcttttttg taagcatgca
      961 acctaaatgg ctaagtactc cctcggagtc cgaatgtttc attatggtga aagttggaac
     1021 ctcttacgtg ccgactcttg ttccaaactg gaacaacact caaccctatc tcggtctatt
     1081 cttttgattt ataagggatt ttgccgattt cggcctattg gttaaaaaat gagctgattt
     1141 aacaaaaatt taacgcgaat tttaacaaaa tattaacgtt tacaatttca ggtggcactt
     1201 ttcggggaaa tgtgcgcgga acccctattt gtttattttt ctaaatacat tcaaatatgt
     1261 atccgctcat gaattaattc ttagaaaaac tcatcgagca tcaaatgaaa ctgcaattta
     1321 ttcatatcag gattatcaat accatatttt tgaaaaagcc gtttctgtaa tgaaggagaa
     1381 aactcaccga ggcagttcca taggatggca agatcctggt atcggtctgc gattccgact
     1441 cgtccaacat caatacaacc tattaatttc ccctcgtcaa aaataaggtt atcaagtgag
     1501 aaatcaccat gagtgacgac tgaatccggt gagaatggca aaagtttatg catttctttc
     1561 cagacttgtt caacaggcca gccattacgc tcgtcatcaa aatcactcgc atcaaccaaa
     1621 ccgttattca ttcgtgattg cgcctgagcg agacgaaata cgcgatcgct gttaaaagga
     1681 caattacaaa caggaatcga atgcaaccgg cgcaggaaca ctgccagcgc atcaacaata
     1741 ttttcacctg aatcaggata ttcttctaat acctggaatg ctgttttccc ggggatcgca
     1801 gtggtgagta accatgcatc atcaggagta cggataaaat gcttgatggt cggaagaggc
     1861 ataaattccg tcagccagtt tagtctgacc atctcatctg taacatcatt ggcaacgcta
     1921 cctttgccat gtttcagaaa caactctggc gcatcgggct tcccatacaa tcgatagatt
     1981 gtcgcacctg attgcccgac attatcgcga gcccatttat acccatataa atcagcatcc
     2041 atgttggaat ttaatcgcgg cctagagcaa gacgtttccc gttgaatatg gctcataaca
     2101 ccccttgtat tactgtttat gtaagcagac agttttattg ttcatgacca aaatccctta
     2161 acgtgagttt tcgttccact gagcgtcaga ccccgtagaa aagatcaaag gatcttcttg
     2221 agatcctttt tttctgcgcg taatctgctg cttgcaaaca aaaaaaccac cgctaccagc
     2281 ggtggtttgt ttgccggatc aagagctacc aactcttttt ccgaaggtaa ctggcttcag
     2341 cagagcgcag ataccaaata ctgtccttct agtgtagccg tagttaggcc accacttcaa
     2401 gaactctgta gcaccgccta catacctcgc tctgctaatc ctgttaccag tggctgctgc
     2461 cagtggcgat aagtcgtgtc ttaccgggtt ggactcaaga cgatagttac cggataaggc
     2521 gcagcggtcg ggctgaacgg ggggttcgtg cacacagccc agcttggagc gaacgaccta
     2581 caccgaactg agatacctac agcgtgagct atgagaaagc gccacgcttc ccgaagggag
     2641 aaaggcggac aggtatccgg taagcggcag ggtcggaaca ggagagcgca cgagggagct
     2701 tccaggggga aacgcctggt atctttatag tcctgtcggg tttcgccacc tctgacttga
     2761 gcgtcgattt ttgtgatgct cgtcaggggg gcggagccta tggaaaaacg ccagcaacgc
     2821 ggccttttta cggttcctgg ccttttgctg gccttttgct cacatgttct ttcctgcgtt
     2881 atcccctgat tctgtggata accgtattac cgcctttgag tgagctgata ccgctcgccg
     2941 cagccgaacg accgagcgca gcgagtcagt gagcgaggaa gcggaagagc gcctgatgcg
     3001 gtattttctc cttacgcatc tgtgcggtat ttcacaccgc atatatggtg cactctcagt
     3061 acaatctgct ctgatgccgc atagttaagc cagtatacac tccgctatcg ctacgtgact
     3121 gggtcatggc tgcgccccga cacccgccaa cacccgctga cgcgccctga cgggcttgtc
     3181 tgctcccggc atccgcttac agacaagctg tgaccgtctc cgggagctgc atgtgtcaga
     3241 ggttttcacc gtcatcaccg aaacgcgcga ggcagctgcg gtaaagctca tcagcgtggt
     3301 cgtgaagcga ttcacagatg tctgcctgtt catccgcgtc cagctcgttg agtttctcca
     3361 gaagcgttaa tgtctggctt ctgataaagc gggccatgtt aagggcggtt ttttcctgtt
     3421 tggtcactga tgcctccgtg taagggggat ttctgttcat gggggtaatg ataccgatga
     3481 aacgagagag gatgctcacg atacgggtta ctgatgatga acatgcccgg ttactggaac
     3541 gttgtgaggg taaacaactg gcggtatgga tgcggcggga ccagagaaaa atcactcagg
     3601 gtcaatgcca gcgcttcgtt aatacagatg taggtgttcc acagggtagc cagcagcatc
     3661 ctgcgatgca gatccggaac ataatggtgc agggcgctga cttccgcgtt tccagacttt
     3721 acgaaacacg gaaaccgaag accattcatg ttgttgctca ggtcgcagac gttttgcagc
     3781 agcagtcgct tcacgttcgc tcgcgtatcg gtgattcatt ctgctaacca gtaaggcaac
     3841 cccgggcctt ttgctcacat gttcttttat ggctagctca gtcctaggta caatgctagc
     3901 gtttaacttt aagaaggaga tatacatgaa taaggcctac agtatcattt ggagccactc
     3961 cagacaggcc tggattgtgg cctcagagtt agccagagga catggttttg tccttgcaaa
     4021 aaatacactg ctggtattgg cggttgtttc cacaatcgga aatgcatttg cagactacaa
     4081 agacgatgac gacaagcgtc gcttatatga acttcacaca taccattcca gtctcacctg
     4141 cttcagtgaa ggtactatgg tatccgaaaa aatgtgggga tgctgcccga atcattggaa
     4201 atcatttggc tccagctgct acttgatttc taccaaggag aacttttgga gcacgagcga
     4261 gcagaactgt gtccagatgg gggcccatct ggtggtgatc aatactgaag cggagcagaa
     4321 tttcatcacc cagcagctga acgaaagctt atcttatttt ctgggtctgt cggatccaca
     4381 aggtaatggc aaatggcaat ggatcgacga tacgccgttt agtcaaaacg tccgcttctg
     4441 gcacccccat gaaccgaacc taccggaaga gcggtgtgtt tcaatagtgt actggaatcc
     4501 ttcgaaatgg ggctggaatg atgttttttg tgacagcaaa cacaactcga tttgtgaaat
     4561 gaagaaaatt tatctgatca ttctgaaccc gactaaggaa ctgaccggta atactcttac
     4621 cgtgtcaaat tatactggga caccgggaag tgttatttct cttggtggtg tgcttgaagg
     4681 agataattca cttacggacc gtctggtggt gaaaggtaat acctctggtc aaagtgacat
     4741 cgtttatgtc aatgaagatg gcagtggtgg tcagacgaga gatggtatta atattatttc
     4801 tgtagaggga aattctgatg cagaattctc tctgaagaac cgcgtagttg ccggagctta
     4861 tgattacaca ctgcagaaag gaaacgagag tgggacagat aataagggat ggtatttaac
     4921 cagtcatctt cccacatctg atacccggca atacagaccg gagaacggaa gttatgctac
     4981 caatatggca ctggctaact cactgttcct catggatttg aatgagcgta agcaattcag
     5041 ggccatgagt gataatacac agcctgagtc tgcatccgtg tggatgaaga tcactggagg
     5101 aataagctct ggtaagctga atgacgggca aaataaaaca acaaccaatc agtttatcaa
     5161 tcagctcggg ggggatattt ataaattcca tgctgaacaa ctgggtgatt ttaccttagg
     5221 gattatggga ggatacgcga atgcaaaagg taaaacgata aattacacga gcaacaaagc
     5281 tgccagaaac acactggatg gttattctgt cggggtatac ggtacgtggt atcagaatgg
     5341 ggaaaatgca acagggctct ttgctgaaac ttggatgcaa tataactggt ttaatgcatc
     5401 agtgaaaggt gacggactgg aagaagaaaa atataatctg aatggtttaa ccgcttctgc
     5461 aggtggggga tataacctga atgtgcacac atggacatca cctgaaggaa taacaggtga
     5521 attctggtta cagcctcatt tgcaggctgt ctggatgggg gttacaccgg atacacatca
     5581 ggaggataac ggaacggtgg tgcagggagc agggaaaaat aatattcaga caaaagcagg
     5641 tattcgtgca tcctggaagg tgaaaagcac cctggataag gataccgggc ggaggttccg
     5701 tccgtatata gaggcaaact ggatccataa cactcatgaa tttggtgtta aaatgagtga
     5761 tgacagccag ttgttgtcag gtagccgaaa tcagggagag ataaagacag gtattgaagg
     5821 ggtgattact caaaacttgt cagtgaatgg cggagtcgca tatcaggcag gaggtcacgg
     5881 gagcaatgcc atctccggag cactggggat aaaatacagc ttctgataat gacgcaaaaa
     5941 accccgcttc ggcggggttt tttcgc
//
