# Supplementary material for: Engineering Adhesion of the Probiotic Strain Escherichia coli Nissle to the Fungal Pathogen Candida albicans
Source: ACS Synth Biol. 2024 Sep 12;13(12):4027–39. doi: 10.1021/acssynbio.4c00466 (PMC11669158; doi:10.1021/acssynbio.4c00466)
Supplement: Supplementary file 2 — sb4c00466_si_002.zip [file sb4c00466_si_002.zip › pAC5RA12.gb]

LOCUS       pAC5RA12                5774 bp    DNA     circular UNA 21-AUG-2024
DEFINITION  Generated by Gibson/Homology Cloning (pAC5RA PCR Product,
            pET-28_a_(+) PCR Product).
ACCESSION   urn.local...14e-i3zluar
VERSION     urn.local...14e-i3zluar
KEYWORDS    .
SOURCE      
  ORGANISM  .
FEATURES             Location/Qualifiers
     CDS             complement(182..997)
                     /standard_name="Kanr"
     rep_origin      1103..1722
     misc_feature    complement(2137..2361)
                     /standard_name="ROP"
     regulatory      2767..2801
                     /note="Geneious type: promoter"
                     /standard_name="BBAJ23114"
     sig_peptide     2830..2973
                     /standard_name="Signal peptide"
     misc_feature    2974..2997
                     /note="Geneious type: tag"
                     /standard_name="FLAG tag"
     CDS             2998..3285
                     /standard_name="synthetic peptide_01"
     misc_feature    3286..3315
                     /standard_name="cleavable linker"
     CDS             <3316..4632
                     /codon_start=1
                     /standard_name="AIDA1c"
     regulatory      4642..4675
                     /note="Geneious type: terminator"
                     /standard_name="BBA_B1002"
     regulatory      complement(4834..4872)
                     /note="Geneious type: terminator"
                     /standard_name="Terminator BBa_B1006"
     CDS             complement(4874..5632)
                     /standard_name="mKate2"
     regulatory      complement(5670..5707)
                     /note="Geneious type: promoter"
                     /standard_name="p(Cat)"
ORIGIN      
        1 tttgccgatt tcggcctatt ggttaaaaaa tgagctgatt taacaaaaat ttaacgcgaa
       61 ttttaacaaa atattaacgt ttacaatttc aggtggcact tttcggggaa atgtgcgcgg
      121 aacccctatt tgtttatttt tctaaataca ttcaaatatg tatccgctca tgaattaatt
      181 cttagaaaaa ctcatcgagc atcaaatgaa actgcaattt attcatatca ggattatcaa
      241 taccatattt ttgaaaaagc cgtttctgta atgaaggaga aaactcaccg aggcagttcc
      301 ataggatggc aagatcctgg tatcggtctg cgattccgac tcgtccaaca tcaatacaac
      361 ctattaattt cccctcgtca aaaataaggt tatcaagtga gaaatcacca tgagtgacga
      421 ctgaatccgg tgagaatggc aaaagtttat gcatttcttt ccagacttgt tcaacaggcc
      481 agccattacg ctcgtcatca aaatcactcg catcaaccaa accgttattc attcgtgatt
      541 gcgcctgagc gagacgaaat acgcgatcgc tgttaaaagg acaattacaa acaggaatcg
      601 aatgcaaccg gcgcaggaac actgccagcg catcaacaat attttcacct gaatcaggat
      661 attcttctaa tacctggaat gctgttttcc cggggatcgc agtggtgagt aaccatgcat
      721 catcaggagt acggataaaa tgcttgatgg tcggaagagg cataaattcc gtcagccagt
      781 ttagtctgac catctcatct gtaacatcat tggcaacgct acctttgcca tgtttcagaa
      841 acaactctgg cgcatcgggc ttcccataca atcgatagat tgtcgcacct gattgcccga
      901 cattatcgcg agcccattta tacccatata aatcagcatc catgttggaa tttaatcgcg
      961 gcctagagca agacgtttcc cgttgaatat ggctcataac accccttgta ttactgttta
     1021 tgtaagcaga cagttttatt gttcatgacc aaaatccctt aacgtgagtt ttcgttccac
     1081 tgagcgtcag accccgtaga aaagatcaaa ggatcttctt gagatccttt ttttctgcgc
     1141 gtaatctgct gcttgcaaac aaaaaaacca ccgctaccag cggtggtttg tttgccggat
     1201 caagagctac caactctttt tccgaaggta actggcttca gcagagcgca gataccaaat
     1261 actgtccttc tagtgtagcc gtagttaggc caccacttca agaactctgt agcaccgcct
     1321 acatacctcg ctctgctaat cctgttacca gtggctgctg ccagtggcga taagtcgtgt
     1381 cttaccgggt tggactcaag acgatagtta ccggataagg cgcagcggtc gggctgaacg
     1441 gggggttcgt gcacacagcc cagcttggag cgaacgacct acaccgaact gagataccta
     1501 cagcgtgagc tatgagaaag cgccacgctt cccgaaggga gaaaggcgga caggtatccg
     1561 gtaagcggca gggtcggaac aggagagcgc acgagggagc ttccaggggg aaacgcctgg
     1621 tatctttata gtcctgtcgg gtttcgccac ctctgacttg agcgtcgatt tttgtgatgc
     1681 tcgtcagggg ggcggagcct atggaaaaac gccagcaacg cggccttttt acggttcctg
     1741 gccttttgct ggccttttgc tcacatgttc tttcctgcgt tatcccctga ttctgtggat
     1801 aaccgtatta ccgcctttga gtgagctgat accgctcgcc gcagccgaac gaccgagcgc
     1861 agcgagtcag tgagcgagga agcggaagag cgcctgatgc ggtattttct ccttacgcat
     1921 ctgtgcggta tttcacaccg catatatggt gcactctcag tacaatctgc tctgatgccg
     1981 catagttaag ccagtataca ctccgctatc gctacgtgac tgggtcatgg ctgcgccccg
     2041 acacccgcca acacccgctg acgcgccctg acgggcttgt ctgctcccgg catccgctta
     2101 cagacaagct gtgaccgtct ccgggagctg catgtgtcag aggttttcac cgtcatcacc
     2161 gaaacgcgcg aggcagctgc ggtaaagctc atcagcgtgg tcgtgaagcg attcacagat
     2221 gtctgcctgt tcatccgcgt ccagctcgtt gagtttctcc agaagcgtta atgtctggct
     2281 tctgataaag cgggccatgt taagggcggt tttttcctgt ttggtcactg atgcctccgt
     2341 gtaaggggga tttctgttca tgggggtaat gataccgatg aaacgagaga ggatgctcac
     2401 gatacgggtt actgatgatg aacatgcccg gttactggaa cgttgtgagg gtaaacaact
     2461 ggcggtatgg atgcggcggg accagagaaa aatcactcag ggtcaatgcc agcgcttcgt
     2521 taatacagat gtaggtgttc cacagggtag ccagcagcat cctgcgatgc agatccggaa
     2581 cataatggtg cagggcgctg acttccgcgt ttccagactt tacgaaacac ggaaaccgaa
     2641 gaccattcat gttgttgctc aggtcgcaga cgttttgcag cagcagtcgc ttcacgttcg
     2701 ctcgcgtatc ggtgattcat tctgctaacc agtaaggcaa ccccgggcct tttgctcaca
     2761 tgttctttta tggctagctc agtcctaggt acaatgctag cgtttaactt taagaaggag
     2821 atatacatga ataaggccta cagtatcatt tggagccact ccagacaggc ctggattgtg
     2881 gcctcagagt tagccagagg acatggtttt gtccttgcaa aaaatacact gctggtattg
     2941 gcggttgttt ccacaatcgg aaatgcattt gcagactaca aagacgatga cgacaagatc
     3001 aaaattgagt tcactagccg tgaagtaccg tggaactcta agctggacgg ctacctggat
     3061 gacggtgcga cgcgcctgtt tgcgtaccag caaaaccacc cggtggcggc cgttctgtct
     3121 acccgtatca tgtatggtcc gattagccgt cagatcgccc gtgcggacga agcactgcat
     3181 accttttcta acccactgat cctggtggct gacaaaaagt ctctggtacc ggttgaaaag
     3241 ggcaccttca tgctggaagg taatcaatgc ggtgttgaag gcaaaatcat tctgaacccg
     3301 actaaggaat ctgccggtaa tactcttacc gtgtcaaatt atactgggac accgggaagt
     3361 gttatttctc ttggtggtgt gcttgaagga gataattcac ttacggaccg tctggtggtg
     3421 aaaggtaata cctctggtca aagtgacatc gtttatgtca atgaagatgg cagtggtggt
     3481 cagacgagag atggtattaa tattatttct gtagagggaa attctgatgc agaattctct
     3541 ctgaagaacc gcgtagttgc cggagcttat gattacacac tgcagaaagg aaacgagagt
     3601 gggacagata ataagggatg gtatttaacc agtcatcttc ccacatctga tacccggcaa
     3661 tacagaccgg agaacggaag ttatgctacc aatatggcac tggctaactc actgttcctc
     3721 atggatttga atgagcgtaa gcaattcagg gccatgagtg ataatacaca gcctgagtct
     3781 gcatccgtgt ggatgaagat cactggagga ataagctctg gtaagctgaa tgacgggcaa
     3841 aataaaacaa caaccaatca gtttatcaat cagctcgggg gggatattta taaattccat
     3901 gctgaacaac tgggtgattt taccttaggg attatgggag gatacgcgaa tgcaaaaggt
     3961 aaaacgataa attacacgag caacaaagct gccagaaaca cactggatgg ttattctgtc
     4021 ggggtatacg gtacgtggta tcagaatggg gaaaatgcaa cagggctctt tgctgaaact
     4081 tggatgcaat ataactggtt taatgcatca gtgaaaggtg acggactgga agaagaaaaa
     4141 tataatctga atggtttaac cgcttctgca ggtgggggat ataacctgaa tgtgcacaca
     4201 tggacatcac ctgaaggaat aacaggtgaa ttctggttac agcctcattt gcaggctgtc
     4261 tggatggggg ttacaccgga tacacatcag gaggataacg gaacggtggt gcagggagca
     4321 gggaaaaata atattcagac aaaagcaggt attcgtgcat cctggaaggt gaaaagcacc
     4381 ctggataagg ataccgggcg gaggttccgt ccgtatatag aggcaaactg gatccataac
     4441 actcatgaat ttggtgttaa aatgagtgat gacagccagt tgttgtcagg tagccgaaat
     4501 cagggagaga taaagacagg tattgaaggg gtgattactc aaaacttgtc agtgaatggc
     4561 ggagtcgcat atcaggcagg aggtcacggg agcaatgcca tctccggagc actggggata
     4621 aaatacagct tctgataatg acgcaaaaaa ccccgcttcg gcggggtttt ttcgccacct
     4681 cgaccccaaa aaacttgatt annnnnnnnn nnnnnnnnnn nnnnnnnnnn nnnnnnnnnn
     4741 nnnnnnnnnn cctttgacgt tggagtccac gttctttaat attgtcgacg gagcccattt
     4801 atgcgttaaa aaatcaccca atacattgat tagaaaaaaa accccgccct gtcaggggcg
     4861 gggttttttt ttattaacgg tgtcccaatt tagaaggcaa atcacaataa cgtgcgacgg
     4921 ctacttcgtg ctgctcaaca taagtttcct tatctgcttc tttgatacgt tctaaacgac
     4981 gatcgacgta gtaaacacca ggcatcttaa gatttttagc tggcttttta gaacggtatg
     5041 tggtcttcaa attacagata aggtgacctc caccgacaag tttcaaagcc atatcagcac
     5101 gaccttccaa tccgccatcc gcaggatata aagtttccgt agatgcttcc catccaaggg
     5161 tctttttctg cataacagga ccattagatg gaaaattaac tccacggatt tttacgttgt
     5221 agataagaca accatcttgc agagatgtat cttgagttgc tgtcaatact ccaccatctt
     5281 cataagttgt gacacgttcc catgtaaatc cttcaggaaa tgactgttta aagaaatctg
     5341 ggataccttg ggtatgattg ataaaagttt ttgatccgta cataaaagat gtggcaagaa
     5401 tatcaaaggc aaaaggcaat ggtccacctt caacggcctt aatacgcatg gtctgagtac
     5461 cttcatatgg ttttccttct ccttctgagg tacatttaaa gtggtgatta tttactgttc
     5521 cttccatgta caatttcatg tgcatgtttt ctttgataag ttctgatgaa gccatagtag
     5581 ttcctcctcg tagctttact aatataacat tcagcttctt ttttgtaagc atgcaaccta
     5641 aatggctaag tactccctcg gagtccgaat gtttcattat ggtgaaagtt ggaacctctt
     5701 acgtgccgac tcttgttcca aactggaaca acactcaacc ctatctcggt ctattctttt
     5761 gatttataag ggat
//
