# Supplementary material for: Engineering Adhesion of the Probiotic Strain Escherichia coli Nissle to the Fungal Pathogen Candida albicans
Source: ACS Synth Biol. 2024 Sep 12;13(12):4027–39. doi: 10.1021/acssynbio.4c00466 (PMC11669158; doi:10.1021/acssynbio.4c00466)
Supplement: Supplementary file 2 — sb4c00466_si_002.zip [file sb4c00466_si_002.zip › pAC5RA13.gb]

LOCUS       pAC5RA13                5774 bp    DNA     circular UNA 21-AUG-2024
DEFINITION  Generated by Gibson/Homology Cloning (pAC5RA PCR Product,
            pET-28_a_(+) PCR Product).
ACCESSION   urn.local...16p-i3zlx81
VERSION     urn.local...16p-i3zlx81
KEYWORDS    .
SOURCE      
  ORGANISM  .
FEATURES             Location/Qualifiers
     misc_feature    complement(380..604)
                     /standard_name="ROP"
     regulatory      1010..1044
                     /note="Geneious type: promoter"
                     /standard_name="BBAJ23114"
     sig_peptide     1073..1216
                     /standard_name="Signal peptide"
     misc_feature    1217..1240
                     /note="Geneious type: tag"
                     /standard_name="FLAG tag"
     CDS             1241..1528
                     /standard_name="synthetic peptide_01"
     misc_feature    1529..1558
                     /standard_name="non-cleavable linker"
     CDS             <1559..2875
                     /codon_start=1
                     /standard_name="AIDA1c"
     regulatory      2885..2918
                     /note="Geneious type: terminator"
                     /standard_name="BBA_B1002"
     regulatory      complement(3077..3115)
                     /note="Geneious type: terminator"
                     /standard_name="Terminator BBa_B1006"
     CDS             complement(3117..3875)
                     /standard_name="mKate2"
     regulatory      complement(3913..3950)
                     /note="Geneious type: promoter"
                     /standard_name="p(Cat)"
     CDS             complement(4199..5014)
                     /standard_name="Kanr"
     rep_origin      5120..5739
ORIGIN      
        1 tgctcacatg ttctttcctg cgttatcccc tgattctgtg gataaccgta ttaccgcctt
       61 tgagtgagct gataccgctc gccgcagccg aacgaccgag cgcagcgagt cagtgagcga
      121 ggaagcggaa gagcgcctga tgcggtattt tctccttacg catctgtgcg gtatttcaca
      181 ccgcatatat ggtgcactct cagtacaatc tgctctgatg ccgcatagtt aagccagtat
      241 acactccgct atcgctacgt gactgggtca tggctgcgcc ccgacacccg ccaacacccg
      301 ctgacgcgcc ctgacgggct tgtctgctcc cggcatccgc ttacagacaa gctgtgaccg
      361 tctccgggag ctgcatgtgt cagaggtttt caccgtcatc accgaaacgc gcgaggcagc
      421 tgcggtaaag ctcatcagcg tggtcgtgaa gcgattcaca gatgtctgcc tgttcatccg
      481 cgtccagctc gttgagtttc tccagaagcg ttaatgtctg gcttctgata aagcgggcca
      541 tgttaagggc ggttttttcc tgtttggtca ctgatgcctc cgtgtaaggg ggatttctgt
      601 tcatgggggt aatgataccg atgaaacgag agaggatgct cacgatacgg gttactgatg
      661 atgaacatgc ccggttactg gaacgttgtg agggtaaaca actggcggta tggatgcggc
      721 gggaccagag aaaaatcact cagggtcaat gccagcgctt cgttaataca gatgtaggtg
      781 ttccacaggg tagccagcag catcctgcga tgcagatccg gaacataatg gtgcagggcg
      841 ctgacttccg cgtttccaga ctttacgaaa cacggaaacc gaagaccatt catgttgttg
      901 ctcaggtcgc agacgttttg cagcagcagt cgcttcacgt tcgctcgcgt atcggtgatt
      961 cattctgcta accagtaagg caaccccggg ccttttgctc acatgttctt ttatggctag
     1021 ctcagtccta ggtacaatgc tagcgtttaa ctttaagaag gagatataca tgaataaggc
     1081 ctacagtatc atttggagcc actccagaca ggcctggatt gtggcctcag agttagccag
     1141 aggacatggt tttgtccttg caaaaaatac actgctggta ttggcggttg tttccacaat
     1201 cggaaatgca tttgcagact acaaagacga tgacgacaag atcaaaattg agttcactag
     1261 ccgtgaagta ccgtggaact ctaagctgga cggctacctg gatgacggtg cgacgcgcct
     1321 gtttgcgtac cagcaaaacc acccggtggc ggccgttctg tctacccgta tcatgtatgg
     1381 tccgattagc cgtcagatcg cccgtgcgga cgaagcactg catacctttt ctaacccact
     1441 gatcctggtg gctgacaaaa agtctctggt accggttgaa aagggcacct tcatgctgga
     1501 aggtaatcaa tgcggtgttg aaggcaaaat cattctgaac ccgactaagg aactgaccgg
     1561 taatactctt accgtgtcaa attatactgg gacaccggga agtgttattt ctcttggtgg
     1621 tgtgcttgaa ggagataatt cacttacgga ccgtctggtg gtgaaaggta atacctctgg
     1681 tcaaagtgac atcgtttatg tcaatgaaga tggcagtggt ggtcagacga gagatggtat
     1741 taatattatt tctgtagagg gaaattctga tgcagaattc tctctgaaga accgcgtagt
     1801 tgccggagct tatgattaca cactgcagaa aggaaacgag agtgggacag ataataaggg
     1861 atggtattta accagtcatc ttcccacatc tgatacccgg caatacagac cggagaacgg
     1921 aagttatgct accaatatgg cactggctaa ctcactgttc ctcatggatt tgaatgagcg
     1981 taagcaattc agggccatga gtgataatac acagcctgag tctgcatccg tgtggatgaa
     2041 gatcactgga ggaataagct ctggtaagct gaatgacggg caaaataaaa caacaaccaa
     2101 tcagtttatc aatcagctcg ggggggatat ttataaattc catgctgaac aactgggtga
     2161 ttttacctta gggattatgg gaggatacgc gaatgcaaaa ggtaaaacga taaattacac
     2221 gagcaacaaa gctgccagaa acacactgga tggttattct gtcggggtat acggtacgtg
     2281 gtatcagaat ggggaaaatg caacagggct ctttgctgaa acttggatgc aatataactg
     2341 gtttaatgca tcagtgaaag gtgacggact ggaagaagaa aaatataatc tgaatggttt
     2401 aaccgcttct gcaggtgggg gatataacct gaatgtgcac acatggacat cacctgaagg
     2461 aataacaggt gaattctggt tacagcctca tttgcaggct gtctggatgg gggttacacc
     2521 ggatacacat caggaggata acggaacggt ggtgcaggga gcagggaaaa ataatattca
     2581 gacaaaagca ggtattcgtg catcctggaa ggtgaaaagc accctggata aggataccgg
     2641 gcggaggttc cgtccgtata tagaggcaaa ctggatccat aacactcatg aatttggtgt
     2701 taaaatgagt gatgacagcc agttgttgtc aggtagccga aatcagggag agataaagac
     2761 aggtattgaa ggggtgatta ctcaaaactt gtcagtgaat ggcggagtcg catatcaggc
     2821 aggaggtcac gggagcaatg ccatctccgg agcactgggg ataaaataca gcttctgata
     2881 atgacgcaaa aaaccccgct tcggcggggt tttttcgcca cctcgacccc aaaaaacttg
     2941 attannnnnn nnnnnnnnnn nnnnnnnnnn nnnnnnnnnn nnnnnnnnnn nnncctttga
     3001 cgttggagtc cacgttcttt aatattgtcg acggagccca tttatgcgtt aaaaaatcac
     3061 ccaatacatt gattagaaaa aaaaccccgc cctgtcaggg gcggggtttt tttttattaa
     3121 cggtgtccca atttagaagg caaatcacaa taacgtgcga cggctacttc gtgctgctca
     3181 acataagttt ccttatctgc ttctttgata cgttctaaac gacgatcgac gtagtaaaca
     3241 ccaggcatct taagattttt agctggcttt ttagaacggt atgtggtctt caaattacag
     3301 ataaggtgac ctccaccgac aagtttcaaa gccatatcag cacgaccttc caatccgcca
     3361 tccgcaggat ataaagtttc cgtagatgct tcccatccaa gggtcttttt ctgcataaca
     3421 ggaccattag atggaaaatt aactccacgg atttttacgt tgtagataag acaaccatct
     3481 tgcagagatg tatcttgagt tgctgtcaat actccaccat cttcataagt tgtgacacgt
     3541 tcccatgtaa atccttcagg aaatgactgt ttaaagaaat ctgggatacc ttgggtatga
     3601 ttgataaaag tttttgatcc gtacataaaa gatgtggcaa gaatatcaaa ggcaaaaggc
     3661 aatggtccac cttcaacggc cttaatacgc atggtctgag taccttcata tggttttcct
     3721 tctccttctg aggtacattt aaagtggtga ttatttactg ttccttccat gtacaatttc
     3781 atgtgcatgt tttctttgat aagttctgat gaagccatag tagttcctcc tcgtagcttt
     3841 actaatataa cattcagctt cttttttgta agcatgcaac ctaaatggct aagtactccc
     3901 tcggagtccg aatgtttcat tatggtgaaa gttggaacct cttacgtgcc gactcttgtt
     3961 ccaaactgga acaacactca accctatctc ggtctattct tttgatttat aagggatttt
     4021 gccgatttcg gcctattggt taaaaaatga gctgatttaa caaaaattta acgcgaattt
     4081 taacaaaata ttaacgttta caatttcagg tggcactttt cggggaaatg tgcgcggaac
     4141 ccctatttgt ttatttttct aaatacattc aaatatgtat ccgctcatga attaattctt
     4201 agaaaaactc atcgagcatc aaatgaaact gcaatttatt catatcagga ttatcaatac
     4261 catatttttg aaaaagccgt ttctgtaatg aaggagaaaa ctcaccgagg cagttccata
     4321 ggatggcaag atcctggtat cggtctgcga ttccgactcg tccaacatca atacaaccta
     4381 ttaatttccc ctcgtcaaaa ataaggttat caagtgagaa atcaccatga gtgacgactg
     4441 aatccggtga gaatggcaaa agtttatgca tttctttcca gacttgttca acaggccagc
     4501 cattacgctc gtcatcaaaa tcactcgcat caaccaaacc gttattcatt cgtgattgcg
     4561 cctgagcgag acgaaatacg cgatcgctgt taaaaggaca attacaaaca ggaatcgaat
     4621 gcaaccggcg caggaacact gccagcgcat caacaatatt ttcacctgaa tcaggatatt
     4681 cttctaatac ctggaatgct gttttcccgg ggatcgcagt ggtgagtaac catgcatcat
     4741 caggagtacg gataaaatgc ttgatggtcg gaagaggcat aaattccgtc agccagttta
     4801 gtctgaccat ctcatctgta acatcattgg caacgctacc tttgccatgt ttcagaaaca
     4861 actctggcgc atcgggcttc ccatacaatc gatagattgt cgcacctgat tgcccgacat
     4921 tatcgcgagc ccatttatac ccatataaat cagcatccat gttggaattt aatcgcggcc
     4981 tagagcaaga cgtttcccgt tgaatatggc tcataacacc ccttgtatta ctgtttatgt
     5041 aagcagacag ttttattgtt catgaccaaa atcccttaac gtgagttttc gttccactga
     5101 gcgtcagacc ccgtagaaaa gatcaaagga tcttcttgag atcctttttt tctgcgcgta
     5161 atctgctgct tgcaaacaaa aaaaccaccg ctaccagcgg tggtttgttt gccggatcaa
     5221 gagctaccaa ctctttttcc gaaggtaact ggcttcagca gagcgcagat accaaatact
     5281 gtccttctag tgtagccgta gttaggccac cacttcaaga actctgtagc accgcctaca
     5341 tacctcgctc tgctaatcct gttaccagtg gctgctgcca gtggcgataa gtcgtgtctt
     5401 accgggttgg actcaagacg atagttaccg gataaggcgc agcggtcggg ctgaacgggg
     5461 ggttcgtgca cacagcccag cttggagcga acgacctaca ccgaactgag atacctacag
     5521 cgtgagctat gagaaagcgc cacgcttccc gaagggagaa aggcggacag gtatccggta
     5581 agcggcaggg tcggaacagg agagcgcacg agggagcttc cagggggaaa cgcctggtat
     5641 ctttatagtc ctgtcgggtt tcgccacctc tgacttgagc gtcgattttt gtgatgctcg
     5701 tcaggggggc ggagcctatg gaaaaacgcc agcaacgcgg cctttttacg gttcctggcc
     5761 ttttgctggc cttt
//
