# Supplementary material for: Engineering Adhesion of the Probiotic Strain Escherichia coli Nissle to the Fungal Pathogen Candida albicans
Source: ACS Synth Biol. 2024 Sep 12;13(12):4027–39. doi: 10.1021/acssynbio.4c00466 (PMC11669158; doi:10.1021/acssynbio.4c00466)
Supplement: Supplementary file 2 — sb4c00466_si_002.zip [file sb4c00466_si_002.zip › pAC5RA22.gb]

LOCUS       pAC5RA22                5774 bp    DNA     circular UNA 21-AUG-2024
DEFINITION  Gibson/Homology Cloning ligation product.
ACCESSION   urn.local...14z-i3zlv7s
VERSION     urn.local...14z-i3zlv7s
KEYWORDS    .
SOURCE      
  ORGANISM  .
FEATURES             Location/Qualifiers
     regulatory      370..404
                     /note="Geneious type: promoter"
                     /standard_name="BBAJ23114"
     sig_peptide     433..576
                     /standard_name="Signal peptide"
     misc_feature    577..600
                     /note="Geneious type: tag"
                     /standard_name="FLAG tag"
     CDS             601..888
                     /standard_name="synthetic peptide_02"
     misc_feature    889..918
                     /standard_name="cleavable linker"
     CDS             <919..2235
                     /codon_start=1
                     /standard_name="AIDA1c"
     regulatory      2245..2278
                     /note="Geneious type: terminator"
                     /standard_name="BBA_B1002"
     regulatory      complement(2437..2475)
                     /note="Geneious type: terminator"
                     /standard_name="Terminator BBa_B1006"
     CDS             complement(2477..3235)
                     /standard_name="mKate2"
     regulatory      complement(3273..3310)
                     /note="Geneious type: promoter"
                     /standard_name="p(Cat)"
     CDS             complement(3559..4374)
                     /standard_name="Kanr"
     rep_origin      4480..5099
     misc_feature    complement(5514..5738)
                     /standard_name="ROP"
ORIGIN      
        1 cacgatacgg gttactgatg atgaacatgc ccggttactg gaacgttgtg agggtaaaca
       61 actggcggta tggatgcggc gggaccagag aaaaatcact cagggtcaat gccagcgctt
      121 cgttaataca gatgtaggtg ttccacaggg tagccagcag catcctgcga tgcagatccg
      181 gaacataatg gtgcagggcg ctgacttccg cgtttccaga ctttacgaaa cacggaaacc
      241 gaagaccatt catgttgttg ctcaggtcgc agacgttttg cagcagcagt cgcttcacgt
      301 tcgctcgcgt atcggtgatt cattctgcta accagtaagg caaccccggg ccttttgctc
      361 acatgttctt ttatggctag ctcagtccta ggtacaatgc tagcgtttaa ctttaagaag
      421 gagatataca tgaataaggc ctacagtatc atttggagcc actccagaca ggcctggatt
      481 gtggcctcag agttagccag aggacatggt tttgtccttg caaaaaatac actgctggta
      541 ttggcggttg tttccacaat cggaaatgca tttgcagact acaaagacga tgacgacaag
      601 gctaaagctg aaagcacttc ccgcgaagta ccgggcaact ctaagctgga cggtcgcctc
      661 gacgatggtg ctacccgtct gtctgcgggt caacagaacc atccagtagc ggcagtgctg
      721 agcacccgtg ccatgggtgg cccgaacagc cgtcaggacg cacgcgcgga tgaagcgctc
      781 cacaccggct ctaacccggg tagcggtgtt gccgataaga aatctctcgt tccggttgaa
      841 aaaggcactg ctatgctgga aggtaaccag tgtggtgttg agggtaaaat cattctgaac
      901 ccgactaagg aatctgccgg taatactctt accgtgtcaa attatactgg gacaccggga
      961 agtgttattt ctcttggtgg tgtgcttgaa ggagataatt cacttacgga ccgtctggtg
     1021 gtgaaaggta atacctctgg tcaaagtgac atcgtttatg tcaatgaaga tggcagtggt
     1081 ggtcagacga gagatggtat taatattatt tctgtagagg gaaattctga tgcagaattc
     1141 tctctgaaga accgcgtagt tgccggagct tatgattaca cactgcagaa aggaaacgag
     1201 agtgggacag ataataaggg atggtattta accagtcatc ttcccacatc tgatacccgg
     1261 caatacagac cggagaacgg aagttatgct accaatatgg cactggctaa ctcactgttc
     1321 ctcatggatt tgaatgagcg taagcaattc agggccatga gtgataatac acagcctgag
     1381 tctgcatccg tgtggatgaa gatcactgga ggaataagct ctggtaagct gaatgacggg
     1441 caaaataaaa caacaaccaa tcagtttatc aatcagctcg ggggggatat ttataaattc
     1501 catgctgaac aactgggtga ttttacctta gggattatgg gaggatacgc gaatgcaaaa
     1561 ggtaaaacga taaattacac gagcaacaaa gctgccagaa acacactgga tggttattct
     1621 gtcggggtat acggtacgtg gtatcagaat ggggaaaatg caacagggct ctttgctgaa
     1681 acttggatgc aatataactg gtttaatgca tcagtgaaag gtgacggact ggaagaagaa
     1741 aaatataatc tgaatggttt aaccgcttct gcaggtgggg gatataacct gaatgtgcac
     1801 acatggacat cacctgaagg aataacaggt gaattctggt tacagcctca tttgcaggct
     1861 gtctggatgg gggttacacc ggatacacat caggaggata acggaacggt ggtgcaggga
     1921 gcagggaaaa ataatattca gacaaaagca ggtattcgtg catcctggaa ggtgaaaagc
     1981 accctggata aggataccgg gcggaggttc cgtccgtata tagaggcaaa ctggatccat
     2041 aacactcatg aatttggtgt taaaatgagt gatgacagcc agttgttgtc aggtagccga
     2101 aatcagggag agataaagac aggtattgaa ggggtgatta ctcaaaactt gtcagtgaat
     2161 ggcggagtcg catatcaggc aggaggtcac gggagcaatg ccatctccgg agcactgggg
     2221 ataaaataca gcttctgata atgacgcaaa aaaccccgct tcggcggggt tttttcgcca
     2281 cctcgacccc aaaaaacttg attannnnnn nnnnnnnnnn nnnnnnnnnn nnnnnnnnnn
     2341 nnnnnnnnnn nnncctttga cgttggagtc cacgttcttt aatattgtcg acggagccca
     2401 tttatgcgtt aaaaaatcac ccaatacatt gattagaaaa aaaaccccgc cctgtcaggg
     2461 gcggggtttt tttttattaa cggtgtccca atttagaagg caaatcacaa taacgtgcga
     2521 cggctacttc gtgctgctca acataagttt ccttatctgc ttctttgata cgttctaaac
     2581 gacgatcgac gtagtaaaca ccaggcatct taagattttt agctggcttt ttagaacggt
     2641 atgtggtctt caaattacag ataaggtgac ctccaccgac aagtttcaaa gccatatcag
     2701 cacgaccttc caatccgcca tccgcaggat ataaagtttc cgtagatgct tcccatccaa
     2761 gggtcttttt ctgcataaca ggaccattag atggaaaatt aactccacgg atttttacgt
     2821 tgtagataag acaaccatct tgcagagatg tatcttgagt tgctgtcaat actccaccat
     2881 cttcataagt tgtgacacgt tcccatgtaa atccttcagg aaatgactgt ttaaagaaat
     2941 ctgggatacc ttgggtatga ttgataaaag tttttgatcc gtacataaaa gatgtggcaa
     3001 gaatatcaaa ggcaaaaggc aatggtccac cttcaacggc cttaatacgc atggtctgag
     3061 taccttcata tggttttcct tctccttctg aggtacattt aaagtggtga ttatttactg
     3121 ttccttccat gtacaatttc atgtgcatgt tttctttgat aagttctgat gaagccatag
     3181 tagttcctcc tcgtagcttt actaatataa cattcagctt cttttttgta agcatgcaac
     3241 ctaaatggct aagtactccc tcggagtccg aatgtttcat tatggtgaaa gttggaacct
     3301 cttacgtgcc gactcttgtt ccaaactgga acaacactca accctatctc ggtctattct
     3361 tttgatttat aagggatttt gccgatttcg gcctattggt taaaaaatga gctgatttaa
     3421 caaaaattta acgcgaattt taacaaaata ttaacgttta caatttcagg tggcactttt
     3481 cggggaaatg tgcgcggaac ccctatttgt ttatttttct aaatacattc aaatatgtat
     3541 ccgctcatga attaattctt agaaaaactc atcgagcatc aaatgaaact gcaatttatt
     3601 catatcagga ttatcaatac catatttttg aaaaagccgt ttctgtaatg aaggagaaaa
     3661 ctcaccgagg cagttccata ggatggcaag atcctggtat cggtctgcga ttccgactcg
     3721 tccaacatca atacaaccta ttaatttccc ctcgtcaaaa ataaggttat caagtgagaa
     3781 atcaccatga gtgacgactg aatccggtga gaatggcaaa agtttatgca tttctttcca
     3841 gacttgttca acaggccagc cattacgctc gtcatcaaaa tcactcgcat caaccaaacc
     3901 gttattcatt cgtgattgcg cctgagcgag acgaaatacg cgatcgctgt taaaaggaca
     3961 attacaaaca ggaatcgaat gcaaccggcg caggaacact gccagcgcat caacaatatt
     4021 ttcacctgaa tcaggatatt cttctaatac ctggaatgct gttttcccgg ggatcgcagt
     4081 ggtgagtaac catgcatcat caggagtacg gataaaatgc ttgatggtcg gaagaggcat
     4141 aaattccgtc agccagttta gtctgaccat ctcatctgta acatcattgg caacgctacc
     4201 tttgccatgt ttcagaaaca actctggcgc atcgggcttc ccatacaatc gatagattgt
     4261 cgcacctgat tgcccgacat tatcgcgagc ccatttatac ccatataaat cagcatccat
     4321 gttggaattt aatcgcggcc tagagcaaga cgtttcccgt tgaatatggc tcataacacc
     4381 ccttgtatta ctgtttatgt aagcagacag ttttattgtt catgaccaaa atcccttaac
     4441 gtgagttttc gttccactga gcgtcagacc ccgtagaaaa gatcaaagga tcttcttgag
     4501 atcctttttt tctgcgcgta atctgctgct tgcaaacaaa aaaaccaccg ctaccagcgg
     4561 tggtttgttt gccggatcaa gagctaccaa ctctttttcc gaaggtaact ggcttcagca
     4621 gagcgcagat accaaatact gtccttctag tgtagccgta gttaggccac cacttcaaga
     4681 actctgtagc accgcctaca tacctcgctc tgctaatcct gttaccagtg gctgctgcca
     4741 gtggcgataa gtcgtgtctt accgggttgg actcaagacg atagttaccg gataaggcgc
     4801 agcggtcggg ctgaacgggg ggttcgtgca cacagcccag cttggagcga acgacctaca
     4861 ccgaactgag atacctacag cgtgagctat gagaaagcgc cacgcttccc gaagggagaa
     4921 aggcggacag gtatccggta agcggcaggg tcggaacagg agagcgcacg agggagcttc
     4981 cagggggaaa cgcctggtat ctttatagtc ctgtcgggtt tcgccacctc tgacttgagc
     5041 gtcgattttt gtgatgctcg tcaggggggc ggagcctatg gaaaaacgcc agcaacgcgg
     5101 cctttttacg gttcctggcc ttttgctggc cttttgctca catgttcttt cctgcgttat
     5161 cccctgattc tgtggataac cgtattaccg cctttgagtg agctgatacc gctcgccgca
     5221 gccgaacgac cgagcgcagc gagtcagtga gcgaggaagc ggaagagcgc ctgatgcggt
     5281 attttctcct tacgcatctg tgcggtattt cacaccgcat atatggtgca ctctcagtac
     5341 aatctgctct gatgccgcat agttaagcca gtatacactc cgctatcgct acgtgactgg
     5401 gtcatggctg cgccccgaca cccgccaaca cccgctgacg cgccctgacg ggcttgtctg
     5461 ctcccggcat ccgcttacag acaagctgtg accgtctccg ggagctgcat gtgtcagagg
     5521 ttttcaccgt catcaccgaa acgcgcgagg cagctgcggt aaagctcatc agcgtggtcg
     5581 tgaagcgatt cacagatgtc tgcctgttca tccgcgtcca gctcgttgag tttctccaga
     5641 agcgttaatg tctggcttct gataaagcgg gccatgttaa gggcggtttt ttcctgtttg
     5701 gtcactgatg cctccgtgta agggggattt ctgttcatgg gggtaatgat accgatgaaa
     5761 cgagagagga tgct
//
