# Supplementary material for: Engineering Adhesion of the Probiotic Strain Escherichia coli Nissle to the Fungal Pathogen Candida albicans
Source: ACS Synth Biol. 2024 Sep 12;13(12):4027–39. doi: 10.1021/acssynbio.4c00466 (PMC11669158; doi:10.1021/acssynbio.4c00466)
Supplement: Supplementary file 2 — sb4c00466_si_002.zip [file sb4c00466_si_002.zip › pAC5RA23.gb]

LOCUS       pAC5RA23                5774 bp    DNA     circular UNA 21-AUG-2024
DEFINITION  Gibson/Homology Cloning ligation product.
ACCESSION   urn.local...17d-i3zly2z
VERSION     urn.local...17d-i3zly2z
KEYWORDS    .
SOURCE      
  ORGANISM  .
FEATURES             Location/Qualifiers
     misc_feature    complement(369..593)
                     /standard_name="ROP"
     regulatory      999..1033
                     /note="Geneious type: promoter"
                     /standard_name="BBAJ23114"
     sig_peptide     1062..1205
                     /standard_name="Signal peptide"
     misc_feature    1206..1229
                     /note="Geneious type: tag"
                     /standard_name="FLAG tag"
     CDS             1230..1517
                     /standard_name="synthetic peptide_02"
     misc_feature    1518..1547
                     /standard_name="non cleavable linker"
     CDS             <1548..2864
                     /codon_start=1
                     /standard_name="AIDA1c"
     regulatory      2874..2907
                     /note="Geneious type: terminator"
                     /standard_name="BBA_B1002"
     regulatory      complement(3066..3104)
                     /note="Geneious type: terminator"
                     /standard_name="Terminator BBa_B1006"
     CDS             complement(3106..3864)
                     /standard_name="mKate2"
     regulatory      complement(3902..3939)
                     /note="Geneious type: promoter"
                     /standard_name="p(Cat)"
     CDS             complement(4188..5003)
                     /standard_name="Kanr"
     rep_origin      5109..5728
ORIGIN      
        1 tctttcctgc gttatcccct gattctgtgg ataaccgtat taccgccttt gagtgagctg
       61 ataccgctcg ccgcagccga acgaccgagc gcagcgagtc agtgagcgag gaagcggaag
      121 agcgcctgat gcggtatttt ctccttacgc atctgtgcgg tatttcacac cgcatatatg
      181 gtgcactctc agtacaatct gctctgatgc cgcatagtta agccagtata cactccgcta
      241 tcgctacgtg actgggtcat ggctgcgccc cgacacccgc caacacccgc tgacgcgccc
      301 tgacgggctt gtctgctccc ggcatccgct tacagacaag ctgtgaccgt ctccgggagc
      361 tgcatgtgtc agaggttttc accgtcatca ccgaaacgcg cgaggcagct gcggtaaagc
      421 tcatcagcgt ggtcgtgaag cgattcacag atgtctgcct gttcatccgc gtccagctcg
      481 ttgagtttct ccagaagcgt taatgtctgg cttctgataa agcgggccat gttaagggcg
      541 gttttttcct gtttggtcac tgatgcctcc gtgtaagggg gatttctgtt catgggggta
      601 atgataccga tgaaacgaga gaggatgctc acgatacggg ttactgatga tgaacatgcc
      661 cggttactgg aacgttgtga gggtaaacaa ctggcggtat ggatgcggcg ggaccagaga
      721 aaaatcactc agggtcaatg ccagcgcttc gttaatacag atgtaggtgt tccacagggt
      781 agccagcagc atcctgcgat gcagatccgg aacataatgg tgcagggcgc tgacttccgc
      841 gtttccagac tttacgaaac acggaaaccg aagaccattc atgttgttgc tcaggtcgca
      901 gacgttttgc agcagcagtc gcttcacgtt cgctcgcgta tcggtgattc attctgctaa
      961 ccagtaaggc aaccccgggc cttttgctca catgttcttt tatggctagc tcagtcctag
     1021 gtacaatgct agcgtttaac tttaagaagg agatatacat gaataaggcc tacagtatca
     1081 tttggagcca ctccagacag gcctggattg tggcctcaga gttagccaga ggacatggtt
     1141 ttgtccttgc aaaaaataca ctgctggtat tggcggttgt ttccacaatc ggaaatgcat
     1201 ttgcagacta caaagacgat gacgacaagg ctaaagctga aagcacttcc cgcgaagtac
     1261 cgggcaactc taagctggac ggtcgcctcg acgatggtgc tacccgtctg tctgcgggtc
     1321 aacagaacca tccagtagcg gcagtgctga gcacccgtgc catgggtggc ccgaacagcc
     1381 gtcaggacgc acgcgcggat gaagcgctcc acaccggctc taacccgggt agcggtgttg
     1441 ccgataagaa atctctcgtt ccggttgaaa aaggcactgc tatgctggaa ggtaaccagt
     1501 gtggtgttga gggtaaaatc attctgaacc cgactaagga actgaccggt aatactctta
     1561 ccgtgtcaaa ttatactggg acaccgggaa gtgttatttc tcttggtggt gtgcttgaag
     1621 gagataattc acttacggac cgtctggtgg tgaaaggtaa tacctctggt caaagtgaca
     1681 tcgtttatgt caatgaagat ggcagtggtg gtcagacgag agatggtatt aatattattt
     1741 ctgtagaggg aaattctgat gcagaattct ctctgaagaa ccgcgtagtt gccggagctt
     1801 atgattacac actgcagaaa ggaaacgaga gtgggacaga taataaggga tggtatttaa
     1861 ccagtcatct tcccacatct gatacccggc aatacagacc ggagaacgga agttatgcta
     1921 ccaatatggc actggctaac tcactgttcc tcatggattt gaatgagcgt aagcaattca
     1981 gggccatgag tgataataca cagcctgagt ctgcatccgt gtggatgaag atcactggag
     2041 gaataagctc tggtaagctg aatgacgggc aaaataaaac aacaaccaat cagtttatca
     2101 atcagctcgg gggggatatt tataaattcc atgctgaaca actgggtgat tttaccttag
     2161 ggattatggg aggatacgcg aatgcaaaag gtaaaacgat aaattacacg agcaacaaag
     2221 ctgccagaaa cacactggat ggttattctg tcggggtata cggtacgtgg tatcagaatg
     2281 gggaaaatgc aacagggctc tttgctgaaa cttggatgca atataactgg tttaatgcat
     2341 cagtgaaagg tgacggactg gaagaagaaa aatataatct gaatggttta accgcttctg
     2401 caggtggggg atataacctg aatgtgcaca catggacatc acctgaagga ataacaggtg
     2461 aattctggtt acagcctcat ttgcaggctg tctggatggg ggttacaccg gatacacatc
     2521 aggaggataa cggaacggtg gtgcagggag cagggaaaaa taatattcag acaaaagcag
     2581 gtattcgtgc atcctggaag gtgaaaagca ccctggataa ggataccggg cggaggttcc
     2641 gtccgtatat agaggcaaac tggatccata acactcatga atttggtgtt aaaatgagtg
     2701 atgacagcca gttgttgtca ggtagccgaa atcagggaga gataaagaca ggtattgaag
     2761 gggtgattac tcaaaacttg tcagtgaatg gcggagtcgc atatcaggca ggaggtcacg
     2821 ggagcaatgc catctccgga gcactgggga taaaatacag cttctgataa tgacgcaaaa
     2881 aaccccgctt cggcggggtt ttttcgccac ctcgacccca aaaaacttga ttannnnnnn
     2941 nnnnnnnnnn nnnnnnnnnn nnnnnnnnnn nnnnnnnnnn nncctttgac gttggagtcc
     3001 acgttcttta atattgtcga cggagcccat ttatgcgtta aaaaatcacc caatacattg
     3061 attagaaaaa aaaccccgcc ctgtcagggg cggggttttt ttttattaac ggtgtcccaa
     3121 tttagaaggc aaatcacaat aacgtgcgac ggctacttcg tgctgctcaa cataagtttc
     3181 cttatctgct tctttgatac gttctaaacg acgatcgacg tagtaaacac caggcatctt
     3241 aagattttta gctggctttt tagaacggta tgtggtcttc aaattacaga taaggtgacc
     3301 tccaccgaca agtttcaaag ccatatcagc acgaccttcc aatccgccat ccgcaggata
     3361 taaagtttcc gtagatgctt cccatccaag ggtctttttc tgcataacag gaccattaga
     3421 tggaaaatta actccacgga tttttacgtt gtagataaga caaccatctt gcagagatgt
     3481 atcttgagtt gctgtcaata ctccaccatc ttcataagtt gtgacacgtt cccatgtaaa
     3541 tccttcagga aatgactgtt taaagaaatc tgggatacct tgggtatgat tgataaaagt
     3601 ttttgatccg tacataaaag atgtggcaag aatatcaaag gcaaaaggca atggtccacc
     3661 ttcaacggcc ttaatacgca tggtctgagt accttcatat ggttttcctt ctccttctga
     3721 ggtacattta aagtggtgat tatttactgt tccttccatg tacaatttca tgtgcatgtt
     3781 ttctttgata agttctgatg aagccatagt agttcctcct cgtagcttta ctaatataac
     3841 attcagcttc ttttttgtaa gcatgcaacc taaatggcta agtactccct cggagtccga
     3901 atgtttcatt atggtgaaag ttggaacctc ttacgtgccg actcttgttc caaactggaa
     3961 caacactcaa ccctatctcg gtctattctt ttgatttata agggattttg ccgatttcgg
     4021 cctattggtt aaaaaatgag ctgatttaac aaaaatttaa cgcgaatttt aacaaaatat
     4081 taacgtttac aatttcaggt ggcacttttc ggggaaatgt gcgcggaacc cctatttgtt
     4141 tatttttcta aatacattca aatatgtatc cgctcatgaa ttaattctta gaaaaactca
     4201 tcgagcatca aatgaaactg caatttattc atatcaggat tatcaatacc atatttttga
     4261 aaaagccgtt tctgtaatga aggagaaaac tcaccgaggc agttccatag gatggcaaga
     4321 tcctggtatc ggtctgcgat tccgactcgt ccaacatcaa tacaacctat taatttcccc
     4381 tcgtcaaaaa taaggttatc aagtgagaaa tcaccatgag tgacgactga atccggtgag
     4441 aatggcaaaa gtttatgcat ttctttccag acttgttcaa caggccagcc attacgctcg
     4501 tcatcaaaat cactcgcatc aaccaaaccg ttattcattc gtgattgcgc ctgagcgaga
     4561 cgaaatacgc gatcgctgtt aaaaggacaa ttacaaacag gaatcgaatg caaccggcgc
     4621 aggaacactg ccagcgcatc aacaatattt tcacctgaat caggatattc ttctaatacc
     4681 tggaatgctg ttttcccggg gatcgcagtg gtgagtaacc atgcatcatc aggagtacgg
     4741 ataaaatgct tgatggtcgg aagaggcata aattccgtca gccagtttag tctgaccatc
     4801 tcatctgtaa catcattggc aacgctacct ttgccatgtt tcagaaacaa ctctggcgca
     4861 tcgggcttcc catacaatcg atagattgtc gcacctgatt gcccgacatt atcgcgagcc
     4921 catttatacc catataaatc agcatccatg ttggaattta atcgcggcct agagcaagac
     4981 gtttcccgtt gaatatggct cataacaccc cttgtattac tgtttatgta agcagacagt
     5041 tttattgttc atgaccaaaa tcccttaacg tgagttttcg ttccactgag cgtcagaccc
     5101 cgtagaaaag atcaaaggat cttcttgaga tccttttttt ctgcgcgtaa tctgctgctt
     5161 gcaaacaaaa aaaccaccgc taccagcggt ggtttgtttg ccggatcaag agctaccaac
     5221 tctttttccg aaggtaactg gcttcagcag agcgcagata ccaaatactg tccttctagt
     5281 gtagccgtag ttaggccacc acttcaagaa ctctgtagca ccgcctacat acctcgctct
     5341 gctaatcctg ttaccagtgg ctgctgccag tggcgataag tcgtgtctta ccgggttgga
     5401 ctcaagacga tagttaccgg ataaggcgca gcggtcgggc tgaacggggg gttcgtgcac
     5461 acagcccagc ttggagcgaa cgacctacac cgaactgaga tacctacagc gtgagctatg
     5521 agaaagcgcc acgcttcccg aagggagaaa ggcggacagg tatccggtaa gcggcagggt
     5581 cggaacagga gagcgcacga gggagcttcc agggggaaac gcctggtatc tttatagtcc
     5641 tgtcgggttt cgccacctct gacttgagcg tcgatttttg tgatgctcgt caggggggcg
     5701 gagcctatgg aaaaacgcca gcaacgcggc ctttttacgg ttcctggcct tttgctggcc
     5761 ttttgctcac atgt
//
