# Supplementary material for: Engineering Adhesion of the Probiotic Strain Escherichia coli Nissle to the Fungal Pathogen Candida albicans
Source: ACS Synth Biol. 2024 Sep 12;13(12):4027–39. doi: 10.1021/acssynbio.4c00466 (PMC11669158; doi:10.1021/acssynbio.4c00466)
Supplement: Supplementary file 2 — sb4c00466_si_002.zip [file sb4c00466_si_002.zip › pOK1.gb]

LOCUS       pOK1                    6052 bp    DNA     circular UNA 21-AUG-2024
DEFINITION  Generated by Gibson/Homology Cloning (pAC01 PCR Product, pAC01 PCR
            Product 2).
ACCESSION   urn.local...123-i3zlpdn
VERSION     urn.local...123-i3zlpdn
KEYWORDS    .
SOURCE      
  ORGANISM  .
FEATURES             Location/Qualifiers
     rep_origin      complement(3270..3889)
     CDS             3995..4810
                     /standard_name="Kanr"
     regulatory      4831..4865
                     /note="Geneious type: promoter"
                     /standard_name="BBa_J23100 promoter"
     CDS             4894..5652
                     /standard_name="mKate2"
     regulatory      5654..5692
                     /note="Geneious type: terminator"
                     /standard_name="Terminator BBa_B1006"
ORIGIN      
        1 atccggatat agttcctcct ttcagcaaaa aacccctcaa gacccgttta gaggccccaa
       61 ggggttatgc tagttattgc tcagcggtgg cagcagccaa ctcagcttcc tttcgggctt
      121 tgttagcagc cggatctcag tggtggtggt ggtggtgctc gagtgcggcc gcaagcttgt
      181 cgacggagct cgaattcgga tccgcgaccc atttgctgtc caccagtcat gctagccata
      241 tggctgccgc gcggcaccag gccgctgctg tgatgatgat gatgatggct gctgcccatg
      301 gtatatctcc ttcttaaagt taaacaaaat tatttctaga ggggaattgt tatccgctca
      361 caattcccct atagtgagtc gtattaattt cgcgggatcg agatctcgat cctctacgcc
      421 ggacgcatcg tggccggcat caccggcgcc acaggtgcgg ttgctggcgc ctatatcgcc
      481 gacatcaccg atggggaaga tcgggctcgc cacttcgggc tcatgagcgc ttgtttcggc
      541 gtgggtatgg tggcaggccc cgtggccggg ggactgttgg gcgccatctc cttgcatgca
      601 ccattccttg cggcggcggt gctcaacggc ctcaacctac tactgggctg cttcctaatg
      661 caggagtcgc ataagggaga gcgtcgagat cccggacacc atcgaatggc gcaaaacctt
      721 tcgcggtatg gcatgatagc gcccggaaga gagtcaattc agggtggtga atgtgaaacc
      781 agtaacgtta tacgatgtcg cagagtatgc cggtgtctct tatcagaccg tttcccgcgt
      841 ggtgaaccag gccagccacg tttctgcgaa aacgcgggaa aaagtggaag cggcgatggc
      901 ggagctgaat tacattccca accgcgtggc acaacaactg gcgggcaaac agtcgttgct
      961 gattggcgtt gccacctcca gtctggccct gcacgcgccg tcgcaaattg tcgcggcgat
     1021 taaatctcgc gccgatcaac tgggtgccag cgtggtggtg tcgatggtag aacgaagcgg
     1081 cgtcgaagcc tgtaaagcgg cggtgcacaa tcttctcgcg caacgcgtca gtgggctgat
     1141 cattaactat ccgctggatg accaggatgc cattgctgtg gaagctgcct gcactaatgt
     1201 tccggcgtta tttcttgatg tctctgacca gacacccatc aacagtatta ttttctccca
     1261 tgaagacggt acgcgactgg gcgtggagca tctggtcgca ttgggtcacc agcaaatcgc
     1321 gctgttagcg ggcccattaa gttctgtctc ggcgcgtctg cgtctggctg gctggcataa
     1381 atatctcact cgcaatcaaa ttcagccgat agcggaacgg gaaggcgact ggagtgccat
     1441 gtccggtttt caacaaacca tgcaaatgct gaatgagggc atcgttccca ctgcgatgct
     1501 ggttgccaac gatcagatgg cgctgggcgc aatgcgcgcc attaccgagt ccgggctgcg
     1561 cgttggtgcg gatatctcgg tagtgggata cgacgatacc gaagacagct catgttatat
     1621 cccgccgtta accaccatca aacaggattt tcgcctgctg gggcaaacca gcgtggaccg
     1681 cttgctgcaa ctctctcagg gccaggcggt gaagggcaat cagctgttgc ccgtctcact
     1741 ggtgaaaaga aaaaccaccc tggcgcccaa tacgcaaacc gcctctcccc gcgcgttggc
     1801 cgattcatta atgcagctgg cacgacaggt ttcccgactg gaaagcgggc agtgagcgca
     1861 acgcaattaa tgtaagttag ctcactcatt aggcaccggg atctcgaccg atgcccttga
     1921 gagccttcaa cccagtcagc tccttccggt gggcgcgggg catgactatc gtcgccgcac
     1981 ttatgactgt cttctttatc atgcaactcg taggacaggt gccggcagcg ctctgggtca
     2041 ttttcggcga ggaccgcttt cgctggagcg cgacgatgat cggcctgtcg cttgcggtat
     2101 tcggaatctt gcacgccctc gctcaagcct tcgtcactgg tcccgccacc aaacgtttcg
     2161 gcgagaagca ggccattatc gccggcatgg cggccccacg ggtgcgcatg atcgtgctcc
     2221 tgtcgttgag gacccggcta ggctggcggg gttgccttac tggttagcag aatgaatcac
     2281 cgatacgcga gcgaacgtga agcgactgct gctgcaaaac gtctgcgacc tgagcaacaa
     2341 catgaatggt cttcggtttc cgtgtttcgt aaagtctgga aacgcggaag tcagcgccct
     2401 gcaccattat gttccggatc tgcatcgcag gatgctgctg gctaccctgt ggaacaccta
     2461 catctgtatt aacgaagcgc tggcattgac cctgagtgat ttttctctgg tcccgccgca
     2521 tccataccgc cagttgttta ccctcacaac gttccagtaa ccgggcatgt tcatcatcag
     2581 taacccgtat cgtgagcatc ctctctcgtt tcatcggtat cattaccccc atgaacagaa
     2641 atccccctta cacggaggca tcagtgacca aacaggaaaa aaccgccctt aacatggccc
     2701 gctttatcag aagccagaca ttaacgcttc tggagaaact caacgagctg gacgcggatg
     2761 aacaggcaga catctgtgaa tcgcttcacg accacgctga tgagctttac cgcagctgcc
     2821 tcgcgcgttt cggtgatgac ggtgaaaacc tctgacacat gcagctcccg gagacggtca
     2881 cagcttgtct gtaagcggat gccgggagca gacaagcccg tcagggcgcg tcagcgggtg
     2941 ttggcgggtg tcggggcgca gccatgaccc agtcacgtag cgatagcgga gtgtatactg
     3001 gcttaactat gcggcatcag agcagattgt actgagagtg caccatatat gcggtgtgaa
     3061 ataccgcaca gatgcgtaag gagaaaatac cgcatcaggc gctcttccgc ttcctcgctc
     3121 actgactcgc tgcgctcggt cgttcggctg cggcgagcgg tatcagctca ctcaaaggcg
     3181 gtaatacggt tatccacaga atcaggggat aacgcaggaa agaacatgtg agcaaaaggc
     3241 cagcaaaagg ccaggaaccg taaaaaggcc gcgttgctgg cgtttttcca taggctccgc
     3301 ccccctgacg agcatcacaa aaatcgacgc tcaagtcaga ggtggcgaaa cccgacagga
     3361 ctataaagat accaggcgtt tccccctgga agctccctcg tgcgctctcc tgttccgacc
     3421 ctgccgctta ccggatacct gtccgccttt ctcccttcgg gaagcgtggc gctttctcat
     3481 agctcacgct gtaggtatct cagttcggtg taggtcgttc gctccaagct gggctgtgtg
     3541 cacgaacccc ccgttcagcc cgaccgctgc gccttatccg gtaactatcg tcttgagtcc
     3601 aacccggtaa gacacgactt atcgccactg gcagcagcca ctggtaacag gattagcaga
     3661 gcgaggtatg taggcggtgc tacagagttc ttgaagtggt ggcctaacta cggctacact
     3721 agaaggacag tatttggtat ctgcgctctg ctgaagccag ttaccttcgg aaaaagagtt
     3781 ggtagctctt gatccggcaa acaaaccacc gctggtagcg gtggtttttt tgtttgcaag
     3841 cagcagatta cgcgcagaaa aaaaggatct caagaagatc ctttgatctt ttctacgggg
     3901 tctgacgctc agtggaacga aaactcacgt taagggattt tggtcatgaa caataaaact
     3961 gtctgcttac ataaacagta atacaagggg tgttatgagc catattcaac gggaaacgtc
     4021 ttgctctagg ccgcgattaa attccaacat ggatgctgat ttatatgggt ataaatgggc
     4081 tcgcgataat gtcgggcaat caggtgcgac aatctatcga ttgtatggga agcccgatgc
     4141 gccagagttg tttctgaaac atggcaaagg tagcgttgcc aatgatgtta cagatgagat
     4201 ggtcagacta aactggctga cggaatttat gcctcttccg accatcaagc attttatccg
     4261 tactcctgat gatgcatggt tactcaccac tgcgatcccc gggaaaacag cattccaggt
     4321 attagaagaa tatcctgatt caggtgaaaa tattgttgat gcgctggcag tgttcctgcg
     4381 ccggttgcat tcgattcctg tttgtaattg tccttttaac agcgatcgcg tatttcgtct
     4441 cgctcaggcg caatcacgaa tgaataacgg tttggttgat gcgagtgatt ttgatgacga
     4501 gcgtaatggc tggcctgttg aacaagtctg gaaagaaatg cataaacttt tgccattctc
     4561 accggattca gtcgtcactc atggtgattt ctcacttgat aaccttattt ttgacgaggg
     4621 gaaattaata ggttgtattg atgttggacg agtcggaatc gcagaccgat accaggatct
     4681 tgccatccta tggaactgcc tcggtgagtt ttctccttca ttacagaaac ggctttttca
     4741 aaaatatggt attgataatc ctgatatgaa taaattgcag tttcatttga tgctcgatga
     4801 gtttttctaa gaattaattc atgagcggat ttgacggcta gctcagtcct aggtacagtg
     4861 ctagcgttta actttaagaa ggagatatac atgatgctta caaaaaagaa gctgaatgtt
     4921 atattagtaa agctacgagg aggaactact atggcttcat cagaacttat caaagaaaac
     4981 atgcacatga aattgtacat ggaaggaaca gtaaataatc accactttaa atgtacctca
     5041 gaaggagaag gaaaaccata tgaaggtact cagaccatgc gtattaaggc cgttgaaggt
     5101 ggaccattgc cttttgcctt tgatattctt gccacatctt ttatgtacgg atcaaaaact
     5161 tttatcaatc atacccaagg tatcccagat ttctttaaac agtcatttcc tgaaggattt
     5221 acatgggaac gtgtcacaac ttatgaagat ggtggagtat tgacagcaac tcaagataca
     5281 tctctgcaag atggttgtct tatctacaac gtaaaaatcc gtggagttaa ttttccatct
     5341 aatggtcctg ttatgcagaa aaagaccctt ggatgggaag catctacgga aactttatat
     5401 cctgcggatg gcggattgga aggtcgtgct gatatggctt tgaaacttgt cggtggaggt
     5461 caccttatct gtaatttgaa gaccacatac cgttctaaaa agccagctaa aaatcttaag
     5521 atgcctggtg tttactacgt cgatcgtcgt ttagaacgta tcaaagaagc agataaggaa
     5581 acttatgttg agcagcacga agtagccgtc gcacgttatt gtgatttgcc ttctaaattg
     5641 ggacaccgtt aataaaaaaa aaccccgccc ctgacagggc ggggtttttt ttctaatcaa
     5701 tgtattgggt gattttttaa cgcataaatg ggctccgtcg acaatattaa agaacgtgga
     5761 ctccaacgtc aaaggnnnnn nnnnnnnnnn nnnnnnnnnn nnnnnnnnnn nnnnnnnnnn
     5821 nnnntnnnnn nnnnnnnnnn nnnnnnnnnn nnnnnnnnnn nnnnnnnnnn nnnnnnnnnn
     5881 nnnnnnnnnn nnnnnnnnnn nnnnnnnnnn nnnnnngnnn nnnnnnnnnn nnnnnnnnnn
     5941 nnnnnnnnnn nnnnnnnnnn nnnnnnnnnn nnnnnnnnnn nnnnnnnnnn nnnnnnnnnn
     6001 nnnnnnnnnn nnnnnnnnnn nnnnnnnnnn nnnnnnnnnn ncccattcgc ca
//
