# Supplementary material for: Engineering Adhesion of the Probiotic Strain Escherichia coli Nissle to the Fungal Pathogen Candida albicans
Source: ACS Synth Biol. 2024 Sep 12;13(12):4027–39. doi: 10.1021/acssynbio.4c00466 (PMC11669158; doi:10.1021/acssynbio.4c00466)
Supplement: Supplementary file 2 — sb4c00466_si_002.zip [file sb4c00466_si_002.zip › pOK2.gb]

LOCUS       pOK2                    6052 bp    DNA     circular UNA 21-AUG-2024
DEFINITION  Generated by Gibson/Homology Cloning (pAC01 PCR Product, pAC01 PCR
            Product 2).
ACCESSION   urn.local...12b-i3zlqqb
VERSION     urn.local...12b-i3zlqqb
KEYWORDS    .
SOURCE      
  ORGANISM  .
FEATURES             Location/Qualifiers
     rep_origin      complement(3270..3889)
     CDS             3995..4810
                     /standard_name="Kanr"
     regulatory      4831..4865
                     /note="Geneious type: promoter"
                     /standard_name="BBaJ23114"
     CDS             4894..5652
                     /standard_name="mKate2"
     regulatory      5654..5692
                     /note="Geneious type: terminator"
                     /standard_name="Terminator BBa_B1006"
ORIGIN      
        1 atccggatat agttcctcct ttcagcaaaa aacccctcaa gacccgttta gaggccccaa
       61 ggggttatgc tagttattgc tcagcggtgg cagcagccaa ctcagcttcc tttcgggctt
      121 tgttagcagc cggatctcag tggtggtggt ggtggtgctc gagtgcggcc gcaagcttgt
      181 cgacggagct cgaattcgga tccgcgaccc atttgctgtc caccagtcat gctagccata
      241 tggctgccgc gcggcaccag gccgctgctg tgatgatgat gatgatggct gctgcccatg
      301 gtatatctcc ttcttaaagt taaacaaaat tatttctaga ggggaattgt tatccgctca
      361 caattcccct atagtgagtc gtattaattt cgcgggatcg agatctcgat cctctacgcc
      421 ggacgcatcg tggccggcat caccggcgcc acaggtgcgg ttgctggcgc ctatatcgcc
      481 gacatcaccg atggggaaga tcgggctcgc cacttcgggc tcatgagcgc ttgtttcggc
      541 gtgggtatgg tggcaggccc cgtggccggg ggactgttgg gcgccatctc cttgcatgca
      601 ccattccttg cggcggcggt gctcaacggc ctcaacctac tactgggctg cttcctaatg
      661 caggagtcgc ataagggaga gcgtcgagat cccggacacc atcgaatggc gcaaaacctt
      721 tcgcggtatg gcatgatagc gcccggaaga gagtcaattc agggtggtga atgtgaaacc
      781 agtaacgtta tacgatgtcg cagagtatgc cggtgtctct tatcagaccg tttcccgcgt
      841 ggtgaaccag gccagccacg tttctgcgaa aacgcgggaa aaagtggaag cggcgatggc
      901 ggagctgaat tacattccca accgcgtggc acaacaactg gcgggcaaac agtcgttgct
      961 gattggcgtt gccacctcca gtctggccct gcacgcgccg tcgcaaattg tcgcggcgat
     1021 taaatctcgc gccgatcaac tgggtgccag cgtggtggtg tcgatggtag aacgaagcgg
     1081 cgtcgaagcc tgtaaagcgg cggtgcacaa tcttctcgcg caacgcgtca gtgggctgat
     1141 cattaactat ccgctggatg accaggatgc cattgctgtg gaagctgcct gcactaatgt
     1201 tccggcgtta tttcttgatg tctctgacca gacacccatc aacagtatta ttttctccca
     1261 tgaagacggt acgcgactgg gcgtggagca tctggtcgca ttgggtcacc agcaaatcgc
     1321 gctgttagcg ggcccattaa gttctgtctc ggcgcgtctg cgtctggctg gctggcataa
     1381 atatctcact cgcaatcaaa ttcagccgat agcggaacgg gaaggcgact ggagtgccat
     1441 gtccggtttt caacaaacca tgcaaatgct gaatgagggc atcgttccca ctgcgatgct
     1501 ggttgccaac gatcagatgg cgctgggcgc aatgcgcgcc attaccgagt ccgggctgcg
     1561 cgttggtgcg gatatctcgg tagtgggata cgacgatacc gaagacagct catgttatat
     1621 cccgccgtta accaccatca aacaggattt tcgcctgctg gggcaaacca gcgtggaccg
     1681 cttgctgcaa ctctctcagg gccaggcggt gaagggcaat cagctgttgc ccgtctcact
     1741 ggtgaaaaga aaaaccaccc tggcgcccaa tacgcaaacc gcctctcccc gcgcgttggc
     1801 cgattcatta atgcagctgg cacgacaggt ttcccgactg gaaagcgggc agtgagcgca
     1861 acgcaattaa tgtaagttag ctcactcatt aggcaccggg atctcgaccg atgcccttga
     1921 gagccttcaa cccagtcagc tccttccggt gggcgcgggg catgactatc gtcgccgcac
     1981 ttatgactgt cttctttatc atgcaactcg taggacaggt gccggcagcg ctctgggtca
     2041 ttttcggcga ggaccgcttt cgctggagcg cgacgatgat cggcctgtcg cttgcggtat
     2101 tcggaatctt gcacgccctc gctcaagcct tcgtcactgg tcccgccacc aaacgtttcg
     2161 gcgagaagca ggccattatc gccggcatgg cggccccacg ggtgcgcatg atcgtgctcc
     2221 tgtcgttgag gacccggcta ggctggcggg gttgccttac tggttagcag aatgaatcac
     2281 cgatacgcga gcgaacgtga agcgactgct gctgcaaaac gtctgcgacc tgagcaacaa
     2341 catgaatggt cttcggtttc cgtgtttcgt aaagtctgga aacgcggaag tcagcgccct
     2401 gcaccattat gttccggatc tgcatcgcag gatgctgctg gctaccctgt ggaacaccta
     2461 catctgtatt aacgaagcgc tggcattgac cctgagtgat ttttctctgg tcccgccgca
     2521 tccataccgc cagttgttta ccctcacaac gttccagtaa ccgggcatgt tcatcatcag
     2581 taacccgtat cgtgagcatc ctctctcgtt tcatcggtat cattaccccc atgaacagaa
     2641 atccccctta cacggaggca tcagtgacca aacaggaaaa aaccgccctt aacatggccc
     2701 gctttatcag aagccagaca ttaacgcttc tggagaaact caacgagctg gacgcggatg
     2761 aacaggcaga catctgtgaa tcgcttcacg accacgctga tgagctttac cgcagctgcc
     2821 tcgcgcgttt cggtgatgac ggtgaaaacc tctgacacat gcagctcccg gagacggtca
     2881 cagcttgtct gtaagcggat gccgggagca gacaagcccg tcagggcgcg tcagcgggtg
     2941 ttggcgggtg tcggggcgca gccatgaccc agtcacgtag cgatagcgga gtgtatactg
     3001 gcttaactat gcggcatcag agcagattgt actgagagtg caccatatat gcggtgtgaa
     3061 ataccgcaca gatgcgtaag gagaaaatac cgcatcaggc gctcttccgc ttcctcgctc
     3121 actgactcgc tgcgctcggt cgttcggctg cggcgagcgg tatcagctca ctcaaaggcg
     3181 gtaatacggt tatccacaga atcaggggat aacgcaggaa agaacatgtg agcaaaaggc
     3241 cagcaaaagg ccaggaaccg taaaaaggcc gcgttgctgg cgtttttcca taggctccgc
     3301 ccccctgacg agcatcacaa aaatcgacgc tcaagtcaga ggtggcgaaa cccgacagga
     3361 ctataaagat accaggcgtt tccccctgga agctccctcg tgcgctctcc tgttccgacc
     3421 ctgccgctta ccggatacct gtccgccttt ctcccttcgg gaagcgtggc gctttctcat
     3481 agctcacgct gtaggtatct cagttcggtg taggtcgttc gctccaagct gggctgtgtg
     3541 cacgaacccc ccgttcagcc cgaccgctgc gccttatccg gtaactatcg tcttgagtcc
     3601 aacccggtaa gacacgactt atcgccactg gcagcagcca ctggtaacag gattagcaga
     3661 gcgaggtatg taggcggtgc tacagagttc ttgaagtggt ggcctaacta cggctacact
     3721 agaaggacag tatttggtat ctgcgctctg ctgaagccag ttaccttcgg aaaaagagtt
     3781 ggtagctctt gatccggcaa acaaaccacc gctggtagcg gtggtttttt tgtttgcaag
     3841 cagcagatta cgcgcagaaa aaaaggatct caagaagatc ctttgatctt ttctacgggg
     3901 tctgacgctc agtggaacga aaactcacgt taagggattt tggtcatgaa caataaaact
     3961 gtctgcttac ataaacagta atacaagggg tgttatgagc catattcaac gggaaacgtc
     4021 ttgctctagg ccgcgattaa attccaacat ggatgctgat ttatatgggt ataaatgggc
     4081 tcgcgataat gtcgggcaat caggtgcgac aatctatcga ttgtatggga agcccgatgc
     4141 gccagagttg tttctgaaac atggcaaagg tagcgttgcc aatgatgtta cagatgagat
     4201 ggtcagacta aactggctga cggaatttat gcctcttccg accatcaagc attttatccg
     4261 tactcctgat gatgcatggt tactcaccac tgcgatcccc gggaaaacag cattccaggt
     4321 attagaagaa tatcctgatt caggtgaaaa tattgttgat gcgctggcag tgttcctgcg
     4381 ccggttgcat tcgattcctg tttgtaattg tccttttaac agcgatcgcg tatttcgtct
     4441 cgctcaggcg caatcacgaa tgaataacgg tttggttgat gcgagtgatt ttgatgacga
     4501 gcgtaatggc tggcctgttg aacaagtctg gaaagaaatg cataaacttt tgccattctc
     4561 accggattca gtcgtcactc atggtgattt ctcacttgat aaccttattt ttgacgaggg
     4621 gaaattaata ggttgtattg atgttggacg agtcggaatc gcagaccgat accaggatct
     4681 tgccatccta tggaactgcc tcggtgagtt ttctccttca ttacagaaac ggctttttca
     4741 aaaatatggt attgataatc ctgatatgaa taaattgcag tttcatttga tgctcgatga
     4801 gtttttctaa gaattaattc atgagcggat tttatggcta gctcagtcct aggtacaatg
     4861 ctagcgttta actttaagaa ggagatatac atgatgctta caaaaaagaa gctgaatgtt
     4921 atattagtaa agctacgagg aggaactact atggcttcat cagaacttat caaagaaaac
     4981 atgcacatga aattgtacat ggaaggaaca gtaaataatc accactttaa atgtacctca
     5041 gaaggagaag gaaaaccata tgaaggtact cagaccatgc gtattaaggc cgttgaaggt
     5101 ggaccattgc cttttgcctt tgatattctt gccacatctt ttatgtacgg atcaaaaact
     5161 tttatcaatc atacccaagg tatcccagat ttctttaaac agtcatttcc tgaaggattt
     5221 acatgggaac gtgtcacaac ttatgaagat ggtggagtat tgacagcaac tcaagataca
     5281 tctctgcaag atggttgtct tatctacaac gtaaaaatcc gtggagttaa ttttccatct
     5341 aatggtcctg ttatgcagaa aaagaccctt ggatgggaag catctacgga aactttatat
     5401 cctgcggatg gcggattgga aggtcgtgct gatatggctt tgaaacttgt cggtggaggt
     5461 caccttatct gtaatttgaa gaccacatac cgttctaaaa agccagctaa aaatcttaag
     5521 atgcctggtg tttactacgt cgatcgtcgt ttagaacgta tcaaagaagc agataaggaa
     5581 acttatgttg agcagcacga agtagccgtc gcacgttatt gtgatttgcc ttctaaattg
     5641 ggacaccgtt aataaaaaaa aaccccgccc ctgacagggc ggggtttttt ttctaatcaa
     5701 tgtattgggt gattttttaa cgcataaatg ggctccgtcg acaatattaa agaacgtgga
     5761 ctccaacgtc aaaggnnnnn nnnnnnnnnn nnnnnnnnnn nnnnnnnnnn nnnnnnnnnn
     5821 nnnntnnnnn nnnnnnnnnn nnnnnnnnnn nnnnnnnnnn nnnnnnnnnn nnnnnnnnnn
     5881 nnnnnnnnnn nnnnnnnnnn nnnnnnnnnn nnnnnngnnn nnnnnnnnnn nnnnnnnnnn
     5941 nnnnnnnnnn nnnnnnnnnn nnnnnnnnnn nnnnnnnnnn nnnnnnnnnn nnnnnnnnnn
     6001 nnnnnnnnnn nnnnnnnnnn nnnnnnnnnn nnnnnnnnnn ncccattcgc ca
//
